LOCUS       pCDH-CB-iCre-P2A-tdTomato-T2A-Puro 9904 bp DNA circular 1-FEB-2016
SOURCE
  ORGANISM
COMMENT     This file is created by Vector NTI http://www.invitrogen.com/
COMMENT     ORIGDB|GenBank
COMMENT     VNTDATE|751912820|
COMMENT     VNTDBDATE|-11088678|
COMMENT     LSOWNER|
COMMENT     VNTNAME|pCDH-CB-iCre-P2A-tdTomato-T2A-Puro|
COMMENT     VNTAUTHORNAME|Demo User|
COMMENT     Vector_NTI_Display_Data_(Do_Not_Edit!)
COMMENT     (SXF
COMMENT     (CGexDoc "pCDH-CB-iCre-P2A-tdTomato-T2A-Puro" 0 9904
COMMENT     (CDBMol 0 0 1 1 1 0 0 0 0 "" "" 0 0 0 0 (CObList) (CObList)
            (CObList)
COMMENT     (CObList) -1 "")
COMMENT     (CDocSetData 1 1 1 0 0 0 "MAIN" 1 1 1 1 0 0 1 1 0 1 10 10 4294967295
            3000
COMMENT     0 1 0 (CHomObj 0 0 0 3 75) (CWordArray) (CWordArray)
COMMENT     (CStringList "AscI" "BamHI" "ClaI" "EcoRI" "HindIII" "KpnI" "NcoI"
COMMENT     "NheI" "NotI" "PacI" "PmeI" "PstI" "PvuI" "SalI" "XbaI" "XhoI"
            "XmaI"
COMMENT     "BsrGI") (CStringList "atg" "gtg") (CStringList "taa" "tga" "tag")
COMMENT     (CObList) 1 "{(0,1),2}" 0 0 "" 0 4294967295 0 0 0 0 0 0 0 "MAIN" 0 0
            30
COMMENT     0 (CProteinMotifSearchObject 70 20 1 1 1 1 0 0 1 0 0 0 0 0))
COMMENT     (CMolPar 0 0 1 2645 5983 1 9904 0 0 0 0 0 0 0 0) (CStringList)
COMMENT     (CStringList) (CObList) (COAPar 25 250 50 0 6 4 3 7)
COMMENT     (COAPar 25 250 50 0 6 4 3 7) (COAPar 25 250 50 0 6 4 3 7)
COMMENT     (CObList #0=(CRSite (CStringList) "AscI" "ggcgcgcc" 3 0 0 0 "")
COMMENT     #1=(CRSite (CStringList) "BamHI" "ggatcc" 2 0 1 2733 0 0 "")
COMMENT     #2=(CRSite (CStringList) "ClaI" "atcgat" 3 0 1 1918 0 0 "")
COMMENT     #3=(CRSite (CStringList) "EcoRI" "gaattc" 2 0 1 5988 0 0 "")
COMMENT     #4=(CRSite (CStringList) "HindIII" "aagctt" 2 0 5 312 0 865 0 1448 0
COMMENT     5319 0 6792 0 0 "")
COMMENT     #5=(CRSite (CStringList) "KpnI" "ggtacc" 6 0 2 1934 0 6595 0 0 "")
COMMENT     #6=(CRSite (CStringList) "NcoI" "ccatgg" 2 0 5 2758 0 3784 0 4306 0
            5032
COMMENT     0 7148 0 0 "")
COMMENT     #7=(CRSite (CStringList) "NheI" "gctagc" 2 0 1 2751 0 0 "")
COMMENT     #8=(CRSite (CStringList) "NotI" "gcggccgc" 3 0 0 0 "")
COMMENT     #9=(CRSite (CStringList) "PacI" "ttaattaa" 6 0 1 1926 0 0 "")
COMMENT     #10=(CRSite (CStringList) "PmeI" "gtttaaac" 5 0 0 0 "")
COMMENT     #11=(CRSite (CStringList) "PstI" "ctgcag" 6 0 2 4228 0 4954 0 0 "")
COMMENT     #12=(CRSite (CStringList) "PvuI" "cgatcg" 5 0 4 125 0 2537 0 8884 0
            9780
COMMENT     0 0 "")
COMMENT     #13=(CRSite (CStringList) "SalI" "gtcgac" 2 0 2 5313 0 5994 0 0 "")
COMMENT     #14=(CRSite (CStringList) "XbaI" "tctaga" 2 0 0 0 "")
COMMENT     #15=(CRSite (CStringList) "XhoI" "ctcgag" 2 0 2 2220 0 3798 0 0 "")
COMMENT     #16=(CRSite (CStringList) "XmaI" "cccggg" 2 0 2 3556 0 3876 0 0 "")
COMMENT     #17=(CRSite (CStringList) "BsrGI" "tgtaca" 2 0 1 5305 0 0 "")
COMMENT     #18=(CRSite (CStringList) "atg" "atg" 1 0 131 15 0 41 0 50 0 63 0 94
            0
COMMENT     160 0 567 0 613 0 673 0 954 0 1119 0 1134 0 1363 0 1415 0 1497 0
COMMENT     1525 0 1589 0 1961 0 2010 0 2017 0 2060 0 2115 0 2143 0 2153 0 2170
COMMENT     0 2181 0 2189 0 2312 0 2442 0 2645 0 2759 0 2832 0 2844 0 2864 0
COMMENT     2870 0 2912 0 2968 0 2991 0 3071 0 3114 0 3131 0 3153 0 3159 0 3227
COMMENT     0 3244 0 3348 0 3359 0 3451 0 3477 0 3516 0 3600 0 3612 0 3677 0
COMMENT     3710 0 3732 0 3746 0 3785 0 3804 0 3861 0 3884 0 3920 0 3938 0 3950
COMMENT     0 4082 0 4175 0 4256 0 4292 0 4307 0 4430 0 4566 0 4625 0 4646 0
COMMENT     4664 0 4676 0 4808 0 4901 0 4982 0 5018 0 5033 0 5156 0 5294 0 5356
COMMENT     0 5387 0 5669 0 5711 0 5963 0 6051 0 6070 0 6089 0 6102 0 6119 0
COMMENT     6168 0 6606 0 6905 0 6944 0 6988 0 7078 0 7090 0 7149 0 7173 0 7276
COMMENT     0 7372 0 7453 0 7622 0 8064 0 8342 0 8389 0 8418 0 8446 0 8570 0
COMMENT     8789 0 8833 0 8843 0 8921 0 8927 0 8957 0 8971 0 9023 0 9167 0 9252
COMMENT     0 9286 0 9350 0 9370 0 9455 0 9516 0 9539 0 9579 0 9648 0 9686 0
COMMENT     9709 0 9823 0 0 "")
COMMENT     #19=(CRSite (CStringList) "cat" "cat" 1 0 134 40 0 62 0 93 0 159 0
            188 0
COMMENT     665 0 726 0 765 0 798 0 833 0 1009 0 1221 0 1247 0 1337 0 1552 0
COMMENT     1585 0 1671 0 1765 0 1852 0 1867 0 1946 0 1996 0 2024 0 2049 0 2100
COMMENT     0 2112 0 2166 0 2180 0 2213 0 2248 0 2758 0 2869 0 3043 0 3070 0
COMMENT     3253 0 3277 0 3301 0 3334 0 3370 0 3676 0 3697 0 3709 0 3739 0 3754
COMMENT     0 3784 0 3907 0 3919 0 3937 0 3949 0 4063 0 4081 0 4120 0 4306 0
COMMENT     4423 0 4429 0 4486 0 4513 0 4565 0 4624 0 4633 0 4645 0 4663 0 4675
COMMENT     0 4789 0 4807 0 4846 0 5032 0 5149 0 5155 0 5212 0 5239 0 5293 0
COMMENT     5355 0 5512 0 5566 0 5668 0 5962 0 6101 0 6127 0 6247 0 6316 0 6396
COMMENT     0 6904 0 6909 0 7010 0 7033 0 7047 0 7073 0 7089 0 7136 0 7148 0
COMMENT     7275 0 7281 0 7330 0 7345 0 7389 0 7448 0 7621 0 7685 0 7709 0 7874
COMMENT     0 8341 0 8493 0 8497 0 8550 0 8674 0 8749 0 8761 0 8796 0 8832 0
COMMENT     8842 0 8920 0 8939 0 8956 0 8961 0 9006 0 9077 0 9100 0 9103 0 9201
COMMENT     0 9298 0 9328 0 9349 0 9361 0 9408 0 9445 0 9454 0 9459 0 9538 0
COMMENT     9654 0 9683 0 9730 0 9740 0 9747 0 0 "")
COMMENT     #20=(CRSite (CStringList) "gtg" "gtg" 1 0 181 5 0 90 0 104 0 115 0
            126 0
COMMENT     211 0 324 0 336 0 338 0 340 0 353 0 355 0 396 0 398 0 415 0 521 0
COMMENT     571 0 828 0 830 0 973 0 1044 0 1047 0 1068 0 1176 0 1278 0 1353 0
COMMENT     1420 0 1537 0 1567 0 1643 0 1740 0 1775 0 1830 0 2064 0 2106 0 2304
COMMENT     0 2395 0 2517 0 2610 0 2613 0 2616 0 2641 0 2676 0 2748 0 2762 0
COMMENT     2801 0 2828 0 2924 0 2926 0 2947 0 2993 0 3035 0 3119 0 3128 0 3155
COMMENT     0 3326 0 3351 0 3392 0 3405 0 3407 0 3443 0 3461 0 3468 0 3470 0
COMMENT     3519 0 3521 0 3603 0 3659 0 3663 0 3690 0 3692 0 3720 0 3734 0 3743
COMMENT     0 3788 0 3887 0 3932 0 4028 0 4103 0 4162 0 4172 0 4199 0 4205 0
COMMENT     4250 0 4352 0 4409 0 4445 0 4469 0 4517 0 4658 0 4754 0 4829 0 4888
COMMENT     0 4898 0 4925 0 4931 0 4976 0 5078 0 5135 0 5171 0 5195 0 5243 0
COMMENT     5328 0 5361 0 5408 0 5576 0 5578 0 5603 0 5645 0 5752 0 5816 0 5828
COMMENT     0 5852 0 5936 0 5959 0 5979 0 6024 0 6072 0 6178 0 6198 0 6203 0
COMMENT     6206 0 6208 0 6215 0 6377 0 6380 0 6423 0 6804 0 6816 0 6818 0 6820
COMMENT     0 6833 0 6835 0 6876 0 6878 0 6958 0 7057 0 7219 0 7295 0 7297 0
COMMENT     7351 0 7365 0 7376 0 7438 0 7624 0 7738 0 7796 0 7862 0 7904 0 7932
COMMENT     0 7934 0 8073 0 8092 0 8095 0 8217 0 8308 0 8457 0 8519 0 8562 0
COMMENT     8649 0 8765 0 8768 0 8848 0 8909 0 8981 0 8988 0 9019 0 9095 0 9180
COMMENT     0 9229 0 9422 0 9513 0 9522 0 9618 0 9628 0 9677 0 9691 0 9693 0
COMMENT     9782 0 9825 0 9894 0 0 "")
COMMENT     #21=(CRSite (CStringList) "cac" "cac" 1 0 141 86 0 175 0 292 0 493 0
            856
COMMENT     0 907 0 912 0 925 0 1021 0 1025 0 1115 0 1235 0 1343 0 1346 0 1403
COMMENT     0 1405 0 1444 0 1457 0 1668 0 1688 0 2088 0 2227 0 2239 0 2265 0
COMMENT     2510 0 2723 0 2755 0 2804 0 2836 0 2900 0 2902 0 3053 0 3077 0 3199
COMMENT     0 3289 0 3343 0 3368 0 3397 0 3538 0 3553 0 3583 0 3587 0 3647 0
COMMENT     3829 0 3959 0 4006 0 4109 0 4234 0 4264 0 4324 0 4370 0 4400 0 4474
COMMENT     0 4489 0 4496 0 4510 0 4547 0 4550 0 4570 0 4579 0 4600 0 4685 0
COMMENT     4732 0 4835 0 4960 0 4990 0 5050 0 5096 0 5126 0 5200 0 5215 0 5222
COMMENT     0 5236 0 5273 0 5276 0 5404 0 5419 0 5449 0 5482 0 5489 0 5491 0
COMMENT     5510 0 5524 0 5548 0 5617 0 5732 0 5764 0 5786 0 5914 0 5920 0 5953
COMMENT     0 6211 0 6235 0 6253 0 6256 0 6304 0 6364 0 6430 0 6636 0 6675 0
COMMENT     6772 0 7013 0 7022 0 7042 0 7315 0 7323 0 7325 0 7387 0 7407 0 7516
COMMENT     0 7565 0 7591 0 7712 0 7881 0 7937 0 8009 0 8022 0 8035 0 8113 0
COMMENT     8203 0 8322 0 8365 0 8463 0 8586 0 8592 0 8772 0 8916 0 8934 0 9075
COMMENT     0 9175 0 9183 0 9214 0 9279 0 9406 0 9426 0 9484 0 9536 0 9559 0
COMMENT     9680 0 9704 0 9870 0 0 "")
COMMENT     #22=(CRSite (CStringList) "taa" "taa" 1 0 114 45 0 111 0 208 0 229 0
            279
COMMENT     0 299 0 309 0 365 0 589 0 630 0 655 0 660 0 706 0 805 0 849 0 901 0
COMMENT     983 0 989 0 997 0 1291 0 1376 0 1379 0 1435 0 1452 0 1464 0 1522 0
COMMENT     1549 0 1554 0 1575 0 1587 0 1614 0 1794 0 1801 0 1854 0 1876 0 1922
COMMENT     0 1926 0 1948 0 1958 0 2008 0 2029 0 2079 0 2150 0 2294 0 2471 0
COMMENT     2561 0 2568 0 2691 0 3814 0 3832 0 4290 0 5016 0 5352 0 6046 0 6087
COMMENT     0 6145 0 6598 0 6643 0 6670 0 6690 0 6759 0 6779 0 6789 0 6845 0
COMMENT     6930 0 6986 0 6999 0 7028 0 7116 0 7158 0 7271 0 7347 0 7354 0 7370
COMMENT     0 7382 0 7392 0 7451 0 7578 0 7606 0 7657 0 7760 0 7978 0 8004 0
COMMENT     8041 0 8101 0 8327 0 8379 0 8384 0 8398 0 8408 0 8423 0 8451 0 8526
COMMENT     0 8616 0 8686 0 8709 0 8725 0 8896 0 8941 0 8967 0 9064 0 9090 0
COMMENT     9170 0 9270 0 9385 0 9437 0 9462 0 9469 0 9572 0 9643 0 9714 0 9840
COMMENT     0 9849 0 9880 0 0 "")
COMMENT     #23=(CRSite (CStringList) "tta" "tta" 1 0 120 13 0 55 0 68 0 131 0
            134 0
COMMENT     207 0 246 0 298 0 389 0 588 0 603 0 629 0 659 0 705 0 719 0 792 0
COMMENT     800 0 869 0 978 0 1011 0 1161 0 1434 0 1441 0 1451 0 1463 0 1508 0
COMMENT     1517 0 1548 0 1580 0 1613 0 1653 0 1673 0 1772 0 1793 0 1800 0 1883
COMMENT     0 1896 0 1914 0 1921 0 1925 0 1943 0 1952 0 2073 0 2168 0 2187 0
COMMENT     2282 0 2286 0 2293 0 2297 0 2440 0 2560 0 2573 0 2589 0 2654 0 2679
COMMENT     0 3432 0 3813 0 4129 0 4855 0 6013 0 6045 0 6063 0 6086 0 6166 0
COMMENT     6597 0 6611 0 6631 0 6642 0 6726 0 6778 0 6869 0 6913 0 6916 0 6927
COMMENT     0 6973 0 6983 0 6992 0 7085 0 7167 0 7171 0 7306 0 7391 0 7450 0
COMMENT     7586 0 7824 0 7970 0 8015 0 8049 0 8157 0 8244 0 8326 0 8348 0 8378
COMMENT     0 8383 0 8397 0 8440 0 8450 0 8546 0 8606 0 8663 0 8685 0 8724 0
COMMENT     8829 0 8862 0 8912 0 8925 0 8949 0 9089 0 9143 0 9207 0 9319 0 9331
COMMENT     0 9340 0 9376 0 9447 0 9450 0 9461 0 9642 0 9800 0 9839 0 0 "")
COMMENT     #24=(CRSite (CStringList) "tga" "tga" 1 0 149 51 0 156 0 178 0 258 0
            321
COMMENT     0 356 0 435 0 484 0 522 0 540 0 928 0 955 0 974 0 1004 0 1135 0
COMMENT     1141 0 1198 0 1208 0 1468 0 1498 0 1590 0 1644 0 1776 0 1975 0 1999
COMMENT     0 2011 0 2052 0 2135 0 2144 0 2182 0 2545 0 2796 0 2842 0 2845 0
COMMENT     2862 0 2896 0 2955 0 2980 0 2986 0 2994 0 3036 0 3106 0 3129 0 3132
COMMENT     0 3193 0 3202 0 3208 0 3225 0 3238 0 3327 0 3363 0 3475 0 3478 0
COMMENT     3577 0 3594 0 3613 0 3703 0 3735 0 3744 0 3747 0 3772 0 3789 0 3846
COMMENT     0 3888 0 3951 0 4023 0 4029 0 4104 0 4173 0 4176 0 4200 0 4206 0
COMMENT     4239 0 4251 0 4356 0 4380 0 4386 0 4677 0 4749 0 4755 0 4830 0 4899
COMMENT     0 4902 0 4926 0 4932 0 4965 0 4977 0 5082 0 5106 0 5112 0 5362 0
COMMENT     5388 0 5679 0 5964 0 5984 0 6025 0 6033 0 6169 0 6223 0 6367 0 6607
COMMENT     0 6738 0 6801 0 6836 0 6945 0 6959 0 7154 0 7201 0 7220 0 7298 0
COMMENT     7373 0 7377 0 7454 0 7519 0 7625 0 7702 0 7990 0 8088 0 8148 0 8186
COMMENT     0 8280 0 8299 0 8343 0 8390 0 8419 0 8434 0 8458 0 8507 0 8571 0
COMMENT     8834 0 8982 0 8989 0 9011 0 9153 0 9191 0 9230 0 9290 0 9323 0 9351
COMMENT     0 9367 0 9430 0 9456 0 9514 0 9517 0 9523 0 9533 0 9672 0 9694 0
COMMENT     9903 0 0 "")
COMMENT     #25=(CRSite (CStringList) "tca" "tca" 1 0 144 305 0 329 0 379 0 393
            0
COMMENT     582 0 728 0 772 0 782 0 797 0 835 0 934 0 1131 0 1234 0 1249 0 1298
COMMENT     0 1336 0 1402 0 1584 0 1667 0 1681 0 1906 0 2004 0 2057 0 2102 0
COMMENT     2111 0 2140 0 2238 0 2411 0 2505 0 2594 0 2623 0 2638 0 2850 0 2874
COMMENT     0 3066 0 3141 0 3216 0 3255 0 3321 0 3507 0 3708 0 3756 0 3906 0
COMMENT     3909 0 3918 0 3927 0 4080 0 4158 0 4416 0 4488 0 4632 0 4635 0 4644
COMMENT     0 4653 0 4806 0 4884 0 5142 0 5214 0 5523 0 5547 0 5913 0 5919 0
COMMENT     6001 0 6100 0 6126 0 6189 0 6262 0 6315 0 6395 0 6477 0 6550 0 6674
COMMENT     0 6785 0 6809 0 6859 0 6873 0 6903 0 6908 0 6920 0 6951 0 7012 0
COMMENT     7021 0 7041 0 7072 0 7075 0 7088 0 7274 0 7280 0 7314 0 7386 0 7406
COMMENT     0 7515 0 7559 0 7564 0 7568 0 7598 0 7711 0 7727 0 7732 0 7873 0
COMMENT     7880 0 7896 0 7951 0 8266 0 8305 0 8321 0 8340 0 8351 0 8364 0 8402
COMMENT     0 8454 0 8471 0 8492 0 8591 0 8609 0 8771 0 8795 0 8799 0 8819 0
COMMENT     8889 0 8915 0 8919 0 8955 0 8996 0 9005 0 9053 0 9099 0 9102 0 9134
COMMENT     0 9197 0 9213 0 9297 0 9313 0 9334 0 9348 0 9453 0 9483 0 9558 0
COMMENT     9601 0 9611 0 9656 0 9732 0 9750 0 9869 0 0 "")
COMMENT     #26=(CRSite (CStringList) "tag" "tag" 1 0 85 8 0 29 0 56 0 135 0 216
            0
COMMENT     247 0 283 0 334 0 369 0 390 0 410 0 544 0 554 0 604 0 669 0 690 0
COMMENT     720 0 739 0 793 0 813 0 843 0 870 0 879 0 994 0 1012 0 1018 0 1075
COMMENT     0 1174 0 1367 0 1518 0 1593 0 1596 0 1608 0 1620 0 1641 0 1648 0
COMMENT     1654 0 1728 0 1773 0 1845 0 1848 0 1857 0 2026 0 2038 0 2527 0 2574
COMMENT     0 2661 0 2752 0 6625 0 6632 0 6727 0 6763 0 6814 0 6849 0 6870 0
COMMENT     6890 0 6896 0 6899 0 7007 0 7052 0 7101 0 7217 0 7242 0 7283 0 7687
COMMENT     0 7876 0 7888 0 7907 0 8050 0 8067 0 8116 0 8179 0 8212 0 8369 0
COMMENT     8499 0 8522 0 8704 0 8713 0 8728 0 8863 0 9017 0 9079 0 9377 0 9393
COMMENT     0 9475 0 0 "")
COMMENT     #27=(CRSite (CStringList) "cta" "cta" 1 0 88 215 0 278 0 282 0 368 0
            409
COMMENT     0 543 0 553 0 689 0 758 0 823 0 1117 0 1204 0 1290 0 1366 0 1638 0
COMMENT     1875 0 2131 0 2200 0 2216 0 2468 0 2526 0 2660 0 2690 0 2751 0 3001
COMMENT     0 3283 0 3490 0 3598 0 3751 0 3831 0 3997 0 4243 0 4402 0 4426 0
COMMENT     4459 0 4462 0 4465 0 4507 0 4723 0 4969 0 5128 0 5152 0 5185 0 5188
COMMENT     0 5191 0 5233 0 5351 0 5473 0 5896 0 6049 0 6068 0 6105 0 6297 0
COMMENT     6460 0 6669 0 6758 0 6762 0 6848 0 6889 0 7051 0 7100 0 7104 0 7115
COMMENT     0 7157 0 7205 0 7241 0 7369 0 7381 0 7757 0 7981 0 8076 0 8100 0
COMMENT     8104 0 8110 0 8115 0 8289 0 8368 0 8407 0 8466 0 8483 0 8529 0 8682
COMMENT     0 8703 0 8754 0 9436 0 9466 0 9646 0 9797 0 0 ""))
COMMENT     (CObList
COMMENT     #28=(CFSignal (CObList) "WPRE" 21 0 0 5999 6589 0 (CStringList)
COMMENT     (CStringList) 1 1 1 1 "5993..6583")
COMMENT     #29=(CFSignal (CObList) "RSV" 21 0 0 7 234 0 (CStringList)
            (CStringList)
COMMENT     1 1 1 1 "7..234")
COMMENT     #30=(CFSignal (CObList) "SV40 poly(A)" 21 0 0 6966 7097 0
            (CStringList)
COMMENT     (CStringList) 1 1 1 1 "6960..7091")
COMMENT     #31=(CFSignal (CObList) "cPPT" 21 0 0 1798 1916 0 (CStringList)
COMMENT     (CStringList) 1 1 1 1 "1798..1916")
COMMENT     #32=(CFSignal (CObList) "LTR" 21 0 0 6661 6894 0 (CStringList)
COMMENT     (CStringList) 1 1 1 1 "6655..6888")
COMMENT     #33=(CFSignal (CObList) "AmpR" 21 0 1 8440 9300 0 (CStringList)
COMMENT     (CStringList) 1 1 1 1 "complement(8434..9294)")
COMMENT     #34=(CFSignal (CObList) "Gag" 21 0 0 567 919 0 (CStringList)
COMMENT     (CStringList) 1 1 1 1 "567..919")
COMMENT     #35=(CFSignal (CObList) "RPE" 21 0 0 1076 1308 0 (CStringList)
COMMENT     (CStringList) 1 1 1 1 "1076..1308")
COMMENT     #36=(CFSignal (CObList) "env" 21 0 0 1309 1797 0 (CStringList)
COMMENT     (CStringList) 1 1 1 1 "1309..1797")
COMMENT     #37=(CFSignal (CObList) "pUC_ORI" 21 0 0 7622 8295 0 (CStringList)
COMMENT     (CStringList) 1 1 1 1 "7616..8289")
COMMENT     #38=(CFSignal (CObList) "LTR" 21 0 0 235 414 0 (CStringList)
COMMENT     (CStringList) 1 1 1 1 "235..414")
COMMENT     #39=(CFSignal (CObList) "chicken beta actin promoter" 29 0 0 2226
            2498 0
COMMENT     (CStringList)
COMMENT     (CStringList "/ApEinfo_fwdcolor=#800000"
COMMENT     "/ApEinfo_revcolor=#800000") 1 1 1 1 "2226..2498")
COMMENT     #40=(CFSignal (CObList) "CMV promoter" 9 0 0 1941 2225 0
            (CStringList)
COMMENT     (CStringList "/ApEinfo_fwdcolor=cyan" "/ApEinfo_revcolor=#80ffff")
COMMENT     1 1 1 1 "1941..2225")
COMMENT     #41=(CFSignal (CObList) "iCre" 21 0 0 2759 3811 0 (CStringList)
COMMENT     (CStringList) 1 1 1 1 "2759..3811")
COMMENT     #42=(CFSignal (CObList) "P2A Peptide" 21 0 0 3818 3883 0
            (CStringList)
COMMENT     (CStringList) 1 1 1 1 "3818..3883")
COMMENT     #43=(CFSignal (CObList) "tdTomato" 21 0 0 3884 5317 0 (CStringList)
COMMENT     (CStringList) 1 1 1 1 "3884..5311")
COMMENT     #44=(CFSignal (CObList) "Puro" 4 0 0 5387 5983 0 (CStringList)
COMMENT     (CStringList) 1 1 1 1 "5381..5977")
COMMENT     #45=(CFSignal (CObList) "2A Peptide" 21 0 0 5318 5386 0
            (CStringList)
COMMENT     (CStringList) 1 1 1 1 "5312..5380")
COMMENT     #46=(CFSignal (CObList) "ORF" 4 0 0 2759 5983 0 (CStringList)
COMMENT     (CStringList) 1 1 1 1 "")) (CObList) (CObList) (CObList) (CObList)
COMMENT     (CObList)
COMMENT     (CObList #47=(CORF "atg" "tga" 2 0 2645 5983 1869182051 0 0 0 30))
COMMENT     (CTextView 0
COMMENT     #48=(CGroupPar (CParagraph 0 (0 0) 1 2 0 0 180)
COMMENT     (CObjectList
COMMENT     #49=(CRefLinePar
COMMENT     (CLinePar (CParagraph 0 (0 0) 0 2 0 0 233)
COMMENT     "pCDH-CB-iCre-P2A-tdTomato-T2A-Puro" 2) 5 "" 0 4)
COMMENT     #50=(CFolderPar
COMMENT     (CGroupPar (CParagraph 1 (0 0) 1 1 0 0 178)
COMMENT     (CObjectList
COMMENT     #51=(CLinePar (CParagraph 0 (0 0) 1 2 1 0 180)
COMMENT     "DNA 'pCDH-CB-iCre-P2A-tdTomato-T2A-Puro'" 1)
COMMENT     #52=(CLinePar (CParagraph 0 (0 0) 1 2 1 0 180)
COMMENT     "Local object" 1)
COMMENT     #53=(CLinePar (CParagraph 0 (0 0) 1 2 1 0 180)
COMMENT     "Created: 11/30/15 04:40PM" 1)
COMMENT     #54=(CLinePar (CParagraph 0 (0 0) 1 2 1 0 180)
COMMENT     "Last Modified: 02/01/16 09:33AM" 1)
COMMENT     #55=(CLinePar (CParagraph 0 (0 0) 1 2 1 0 180)
COMMENT     "length: 9904 bp" 1)
COMMENT     #56=(CLinePar (CParagraph 0 (0 0) 1 2 1 0 180)
COMMENT     "storage type: Basic" 1)
COMMENT     #57=(CLinePar (CParagraph 0 (0 0) 1 2 1 0 180)
COMMENT     "form: Circular" 1))) "General Description")
COMMENT     #58=(CFolderPar
COMMENT     (CGroupPar (CParagraph 2 (0 0) 1 1 0 0 178)
COMMENT     (CObjectList
COMMENT     #59=(CLinePar (CParagraph 0 (0 0) 1 2 1 0 180)
COMMENT     "Original Source Database: GenBank" 1)
COMMENT     #60=(CLinePar (CParagraph 0 (0 0) 1 2 1 0 180)
COMMENT     "Modification Date in the Original DB: 30-NOV-2015" 1)))
COMMENT     "Standard Fields")
COMMENT     #61=(CRefLinePar
COMMENT     (CLinePar (CParagraph 0 (0 0) 0 2 0 0 233) "Comments" 2) 1 ""
COMMENT     0 0)
COMMENT     #62=(CFolderPar
COMMENT     (CGroupPar (CParagraph 8 (0 0) 1 2 0 0 178) (CObjectList))
COMMENT     "Annotations")
COMMENT     #63=(CFolderPar
COMMENT     (CGroupPar (CParagraph 12 (6 0) 1 2 0 0 178)
COMMENT     (CObjectList
COMMENT     #64=(CFolderPar
COMMENT     (CGroupPar (CParagraph 4 (7 4 0) 1 2 1 0 178)
COMMENT     (CObjectList
COMMENT     #65=(CFolderPar
COMMENT     (CGroupPar
COMMENT     (CParagraph 2759 (3 #46# 0) 1 2 2 0 327)
COMMENT     (CObjectList
COMMENT     #66=(CLinePar
COMMENT     (CParagraph 0 (0 0) 1 2 3 0 180)
COMMENT     "Start: 2759 End: 5983" 1))) "ORF")
COMMENT     #67=(CFolderPar
COMMENT     (CGroupPar
COMMENT     (CParagraph 5387 (3 #44# 0) 1 2 2 0 327)
COMMENT     (CObjectList
COMMENT     #68=(CLinePar
COMMENT     (CParagraph 0 (0 0) 1 2 3 0 180)
COMMENT     "Start: 5387 End: 5983" 1)
COMMENT     #69=(CLinePar
COMMENT     (CParagraph 0 (0 0) 1 2 3 0 180)
COMMENT     "Original Location Description:" 1)
COMMENT     #70=(CLinePar
COMMENT     (CParagraph 0 (0 0) 1 2 3 0 180)
COMMENT     " 5381..5977" 1))) "Puro")))
COMMENT     "CDS (2 total)")
COMMENT     #71=(CFolderPar
COMMENT     (CGroupPar (CParagraph 9 (7 9 0) 1 1 1 0 178)
COMMENT     (CObjectList
COMMENT     #72=(CFolderPar
COMMENT     (CGroupPar
COMMENT     (CParagraph 1941 (3 #40# 0) 1 2 2 0 194)
COMMENT     (CObjectList
COMMENT     #73=(CLinePar
COMMENT     (CParagraph 0 (0 0) 1 2 3 0 180)
COMMENT     "Start: 1941 End: 2225" 1)
COMMENT     #74=(CLinePar
COMMENT     (CParagraph 0 (0 0) 1 2 3 0 180)
COMMENT     "Original Location Description:" 1)
COMMENT     #75=(CLinePar
COMMENT     (CParagraph 0 (0 0) 1 2 3 0 180)
COMMENT     " 1941..2225" 1)
COMMENT     #76=(CLinePar
COMMENT     (CParagraph 0 (0 0) 1 2 3 0 180)
COMMENT     "Qualifiers:" 1)
COMMENT     #77=(CLinePar
COMMENT     (CParagraph 0 (0 0) 1 2 3 0 180)
COMMENT     " /ApEinfo_fwdcolor=cyan" 1)
COMMENT     #78=(CLinePar
COMMENT     (CParagraph 0 (0 0) 1 2 3 0 180)
COMMENT     " /ApEinfo_revcolor=#80ffff" 1)))
COMMENT     "CMV promoter"))) "Enhancer (1 total)")
COMMENT     #79=(CFolderPar
COMMENT     (CGroupPar (CParagraph 21 (7 21 0) 1 1 1 0 178)
COMMENT     (CObjectList
COMMENT     #80=(CFolderPar
COMMENT     (CGroupPar
COMMENT     (CParagraph 7 (3 #29# 0) 1 2 2 0 194)
COMMENT     (CObjectList
COMMENT     #81=(CLinePar
COMMENT     (CParagraph 0 (0 0) 1 2 3 0 180)
COMMENT     "Start: 7 End: 234 " 1)
COMMENT     #82=(CLinePar
COMMENT     (CParagraph 0 (0 0) 1 2 3 0 180)
COMMENT     "Original Location Description:" 1)
COMMENT     #83=(CLinePar
COMMENT     (CParagraph 0 (0 0) 1 2 3 0 180)
COMMENT     " 7..234" 1))) "RSV")
COMMENT     #84=(CFolderPar
COMMENT     (CGroupPar
COMMENT     (CParagraph 235 (3 #38# 0) 1 2 2 0 194)
COMMENT     (CObjectList
COMMENT     #85=(CLinePar
COMMENT     (CParagraph 0 (0 0) 1 2 3 0 180)
COMMENT     "Start: 235 End: 414 " 1)
COMMENT     #86=(CLinePar
COMMENT     (CParagraph 0 (0 0) 1 2 3 0 180)
COMMENT     "Original Location Description:" 1)
COMMENT     #87=(CLinePar
COMMENT     (CParagraph 0 (0 0) 1 2 3 0 180)
COMMENT     " 235..414" 1))) "LTR")
COMMENT     #88=(CFolderPar
COMMENT     (CGroupPar
COMMENT     (CParagraph 567 (3 #34# 0) 1 2 2 0 194)
COMMENT     (CObjectList
COMMENT     #89=(CLinePar
COMMENT     (CParagraph 0 (0 0) 1 2 3 0 180)
COMMENT     "Start: 567 End: 919 " 1)
COMMENT     #90=(CLinePar
COMMENT     (CParagraph 0 (0 0) 1 2 3 0 180)
COMMENT     "Original Location Description:" 1)
COMMENT     #91=(CLinePar
COMMENT     (CParagraph 0 (0 0) 1 2 3 0 180)
COMMENT     " 567..919" 1))) "Gag")
COMMENT     #92=(CFolderPar
COMMENT     (CGroupPar
COMMENT     (CParagraph 1076 (3 #35# 0) 1 2 2 0 194)
COMMENT     (CObjectList
COMMENT     #93=(CLinePar
COMMENT     (CParagraph 0 (0 0) 1 2 3 0 180)
COMMENT     "Start: 1076 End: 1308" 1)
COMMENT     #94=(CLinePar
COMMENT     (CParagraph 0 (0 0) 1 2 3 0 180)
COMMENT     "Original Location Description:" 1)
COMMENT     #95=(CLinePar
COMMENT     (CParagraph 0 (0 0) 1 2 3 0 180)
COMMENT     " 1076..1308" 1))) "RPE")
COMMENT     #96=(CFolderPar
COMMENT     (CGroupPar
COMMENT     (CParagraph 1309 (3 #36# 0) 1 2 2 0 194)
COMMENT     (CObjectList
COMMENT     #97=(CLinePar
COMMENT     (CParagraph 0 (0 0) 1 2 3 0 180)
COMMENT     "Start: 1309 End: 1797" 1)
COMMENT     #98=(CLinePar
COMMENT     (CParagraph 0 (0 0) 1 2 3 0 180)
COMMENT     "Original Location Description:" 1)
COMMENT     #99=(CLinePar
COMMENT     (CParagraph 0 (0 0) 1 2 3 0 180)
COMMENT     " 1309..1797" 1))) "env")
COMMENT     #100=(CFolderPar
COMMENT     (CGroupPar
COMMENT     (CParagraph 1798 (3 #31# 0) 1 2 2 0 194)
COMMENT     (CObjectList
COMMENT     #101=(CLinePar
COMMENT     (CParagraph 0 (0 0) 1 2 3 0 180)
COMMENT     "Start: 1798 End: 1916" 1)
COMMENT     #102=(CLinePar
COMMENT     (CParagraph 0 (0 0) 1 2 3 0 180)
COMMENT     "Original Location Description:" 1)
COMMENT     #103=(CLinePar
COMMENT     (CParagraph 0 (0 0) 1 2 3 0 180)
COMMENT     " 1798..1916" 1))) "cPPT")
COMMENT     #104=(CFolderPar
COMMENT     (CGroupPar
COMMENT     (CParagraph 2759 (3 #41# 0) 1 2 2 0 194)
COMMENT     (CObjectList
COMMENT     #105=(CLinePar
COMMENT     (CParagraph 0 (0 0) 1 2 3 0 180)
COMMENT     "Start: 2759 End: 3811" 1)
COMMENT     #106=(CLinePar
COMMENT     (CParagraph 0 (0 0) 1 2 3 0 180)
COMMENT     "Original Location Description:" 1)
COMMENT     #107=(CLinePar
COMMENT     (CParagraph 0 (0 0) 1 2 3 0 180)
COMMENT     " 2759..3811" 1))) "iCre")
COMMENT     #108=(CFolderPar
COMMENT     (CGroupPar
COMMENT     (CParagraph 3818 (3 #42# 0) 1 2 2 0 194)
COMMENT     (CObjectList
COMMENT     #109=(CLinePar
COMMENT     (CParagraph 0 (0 0) 1 2 3 0 180)
COMMENT     "Start: 3818 End: 3883" 1)
COMMENT     #110=(CLinePar
COMMENT     (CParagraph 0 (0 0) 1 2 3 0 180)
COMMENT     "Original Location Description:" 1)
COMMENT     #111=(CLinePar
COMMENT     (CParagraph 0 (0 0) 1 2 3 0 180)
COMMENT     " 3818..3883" 1))) "P2A Peptide")
COMMENT     #112=(CFolderPar
COMMENT     (CGroupPar
COMMENT     (CParagraph 3884 (3 #43# 0) 1 2 2 0 194)
COMMENT     (CObjectList
COMMENT     #113=(CLinePar
COMMENT     (CParagraph 0 (0 0) 1 2 3 0 180)
COMMENT     "Start: 3884 End: 5317" 1)
COMMENT     #114=(CLinePar
COMMENT     (CParagraph 0 (0 0) 1 2 3 0 180)
COMMENT     "Original Location Description:" 1)
COMMENT     #115=(CLinePar
COMMENT     (CParagraph 0 (0 0) 1 2 3 0 180)
COMMENT     " 3884..5311" 1))) "tdTomato")
COMMENT     #116=(CFolderPar
COMMENT     (CGroupPar
COMMENT     (CParagraph 5318 (3 #45# 0) 1 2 2 0 194)
COMMENT     (CObjectList
COMMENT     #117=(CLinePar
COMMENT     (CParagraph 0 (0 0) 1 2 3 0 180)
COMMENT     "Start: 5318 End: 5386" 1)
COMMENT     #118=(CLinePar
COMMENT     (CParagraph 0 (0 0) 1 2 3 0 180)
COMMENT     "Original Location Description:" 1)
COMMENT     #119=(CLinePar
COMMENT     (CParagraph 0 (0 0) 1 2 3 0 180)
COMMENT     " 5312..5380" 1))) "2A Peptide")
COMMENT     #120=(CFolderPar
COMMENT     (CGroupPar
COMMENT     (CParagraph 5999 (3 #28# 0) 1 2 2 0 194)
COMMENT     (CObjectList
COMMENT     #121=(CLinePar
COMMENT     (CParagraph 0 (0 0) 1 2 3 0 180)
COMMENT     "Start: 5999 End: 6589" 1)
COMMENT     #122=(CLinePar
COMMENT     (CParagraph 0 (0 0) 1 2 3 0 180)
COMMENT     "Original Location Description:" 1)
COMMENT     #123=(CLinePar
COMMENT     (CParagraph 0 (0 0) 1 2 3 0 180)
COMMENT     " 5993..6583" 1))) "WPRE")
COMMENT     #124=(CFolderPar
COMMENT     (CGroupPar
COMMENT     (CParagraph 6661 (3 #32# 0) 1 2 2 0 194)
COMMENT     (CObjectList
COMMENT     #125=(CLinePar
COMMENT     (CParagraph 0 (0 0) 1 2 3 0 180)
COMMENT     "Start: 6661 End: 6894" 1)
COMMENT     #126=(CLinePar
COMMENT     (CParagraph 0 (0 0) 1 2 3 0 180)
COMMENT     "Original Location Description:" 1)
COMMENT     #127=(CLinePar
COMMENT     (CParagraph 0 (0 0) 1 2 3 0 180)
COMMENT     " 6655..6888" 1))) "LTR")
COMMENT     #128=(CFolderPar
COMMENT     (CGroupPar
COMMENT     (CParagraph 6966 (3 #30# 0) 1 2 2 0 194)
COMMENT     (CObjectList
COMMENT     #129=(CLinePar
COMMENT     (CParagraph 0 (0 0) 1 2 3 0 180)
COMMENT     "Start: 6966 End: 7097" 1)
COMMENT     #130=(CLinePar
COMMENT     (CParagraph 0 (0 0) 1 2 3 0 180)
COMMENT     "Original Location Description:" 1)
COMMENT     #131=(CLinePar
COMMENT     (CParagraph 0 (0 0) 1 2 3 0 180)
COMMENT     " 6960..7091" 1))) "SV40 poly(A)")
COMMENT     #132=(CFolderPar
COMMENT     (CGroupPar
COMMENT     (CParagraph 7622 (3 #37# 0) 1 2 2 0 194)
COMMENT     (CObjectList
COMMENT     #133=(CLinePar
COMMENT     (CParagraph 0 (0 0) 1 2 3 0 180)
COMMENT     "Start: 7622 End: 8295" 1)
COMMENT     #134=(CLinePar
COMMENT     (CParagraph 0 (0 0) 1 2 3 0 180)
COMMENT     "Original Location Description:" 1)
COMMENT     #135=(CLinePar
COMMENT     (CParagraph 0 (0 0) 1 2 3 0 180)
COMMENT     " 7616..8289" 1))) "pUC_ORI")
COMMENT     #136=(CFolderPar
COMMENT     (CGroupPar
COMMENT     (CParagraph 8440 (3 #33# 0) 1 2 2 0 194)
COMMENT     (CObjectList
COMMENT     #137=(CLinePar
COMMENT     (CParagraph 0 (0 0) 1 2 3 0 180)
COMMENT     "Start: 8440 End: 9300 (Complementary)"
COMMENT     1)
COMMENT     #138=(CLinePar
COMMENT     (CParagraph 0 (0 0) 1 2 3 0 180)
COMMENT     "Original Location Description:" 1)
COMMENT     #139=(CLinePar
COMMENT     (CParagraph 0 (0 0) 1 2 3 0 180)
COMMENT     " complement(8434..9294)" 1)))
COMMENT     "AmpR"))) "Misc. Feature (15 total)")
COMMENT     #140=(CFolderPar
COMMENT     (CGroupPar (CParagraph 29 (7 29 0) 1 1 1 0 178)
COMMENT     (CObjectList
COMMENT     #141=(CFolderPar
COMMENT     (CGroupPar
COMMENT     (CParagraph 2226 (3 #39# 0) 1 2 2 0 194)
COMMENT     (CObjectList
COMMENT     #142=(CLinePar
COMMENT     (CParagraph 0 (0 0) 1 2 3 0 180)
COMMENT     "Start: 2226 End: 2498" 1)
COMMENT     #143=(CLinePar
COMMENT     (CParagraph 0 (0 0) 1 2 3 0 180)
COMMENT     "Original Location Description:" 1)
COMMENT     #144=(CLinePar
COMMENT     (CParagraph 0 (0 0) 1 2 3 0 180)
COMMENT     " 2226..2498" 1)
COMMENT     #145=(CLinePar
COMMENT     (CParagraph 0 (0 0) 1 2 3 0 180)
COMMENT     "Qualifiers:" 1)
COMMENT     #146=(CLinePar
COMMENT     (CParagraph 0 (0 0) 1 2 3 0 180)
COMMENT     " /ApEinfo_fwdcolor=#800000" 1)
COMMENT     #147=(CLinePar
COMMENT     (CParagraph 0 (0 0) 1 2 3 0 180)
COMMENT     " /ApEinfo_revcolor=#800000" 1)))
COMMENT     "chicken beta actin promoter")))
COMMENT     "Promoter Eukaryotic (1 total)"))) "Feature Map")
COMMENT     #148=(CFolderPar
COMMENT     (CGroupPar (CParagraph 13 (0 0) 1 1 0 0 178)
COMMENT     (CObjectList
COMMENT     #149=(CRSFolderPar
COMMENT     (CFolderPar
COMMENT     (CGroupPar (CParagraph 70257944 (8 0) 1 1 1 0 178)
COMMENT     (CObjectList)) "AscI: 0 sites") 2 6 "GGCGCGCC"
COMMENT     "CCGCGCGG")
COMMENT     #150=(CRSFolderPar
COMMENT     (CFolderPar
COMMENT     (CGroupPar (CParagraph 70257912 (8 0) 1 1 1 0 178)
COMMENT     (CObjectList
COMMENT     #151=(CGroupPar
COMMENT     (CParagraph 0 (10 #1# 0) 1 2 2 0 180)
COMMENT     (CObjectList
COMMENT     #152=(CLinePar
COMMENT     (CParagraph 0 (1 #1# 1) 1 2 2 0 191)
COMMENT     " N1: 2733 " 1))))) "BamHI: 1 site")
COMMENT     1 5 "GGATCC" "CCTAGG")
COMMENT     #153=(CRSFolderPar
COMMENT     (CFolderPar
COMMENT     (CGroupPar (CParagraph 65640624 (8 0) 1 1 1 0 178)
COMMENT     (CObjectList
COMMENT     #154=(CGroupPar
COMMENT     (CParagraph 0 (10 #17# 0) 1 2 2 0 180)
COMMENT     (CObjectList
COMMENT     #155=(CLinePar
COMMENT     (CParagraph 0 (1 #17# 1) 1 2 2 0 191)
COMMENT     " N1: 5305 " 1))))) "BsrGI: 1 site")
COMMENT     1 5 "TGTACA" "ACATGT")
COMMENT     #156=(CRSFolderPar
COMMENT     (CFolderPar
COMMENT     (CGroupPar (CParagraph 70257880 (8 0) 1 1 1 0 178)
COMMENT     (CObjectList
COMMENT     #157=(CGroupPar
COMMENT     (CParagraph 0 (10 #2# 0) 1 2 2 0 180)
COMMENT     (CObjectList
COMMENT     #158=(CLinePar
COMMENT     (CParagraph 0 (1 #2# 1) 1 2 2 0 191)
COMMENT     " N1: 1918 " 1))))) "ClaI: 1 site")
COMMENT     2 4 "ATCGAT" "TAGCTA")
COMMENT     #159=(CRSFolderPar
COMMENT     (CFolderPar
COMMENT     (CGroupPar (CParagraph 70257848 (8 0) 1 1 1 0 178)
COMMENT     (CObjectList
COMMENT     #160=(CGroupPar
COMMENT     (CParagraph 0 (10 #3# 0) 1 2 2 0 180)
COMMENT     (CObjectList
COMMENT     #161=(CLinePar
COMMENT     (CParagraph 0 (1 #3# 1) 1 2 2 0 191)
COMMENT     " N1: 5988 " 1))))) "EcoRI: 1 site")
COMMENT     1 5 "GAATTC" "CTTAAG")
COMMENT     #162=(CRSFolderPar
COMMENT     (CFolderPar
COMMENT     (CGroupPar (CParagraph 70257816 (8 0) 1 1 1 0 178)
COMMENT     (CObjectList
COMMENT     #163=(CGroupPar
COMMENT     (CParagraph 0 (10 #4# 0) 1 2 2 0 180)
COMMENT     (CObjectList
COMMENT     #164=(CLinePar
COMMENT     (CParagraph 0 (1 #4# 1) 1 2 2 0 191)
COMMENT     " N1: 312 " 1)
COMMENT     #165=(CLinePar
COMMENT     (CParagraph 0 (1 #4# 2) 1 2 2 0 191)
COMMENT     " N2: 865 " 1)
COMMENT     #166=(CLinePar
COMMENT     (CParagraph 0 (1 #4# 3) 1 2 2 0 191)
COMMENT     " N3: 1448 " 1)
COMMENT     #167=(CLinePar
COMMENT     (CParagraph 0 (1 #4# 4) 1 2 2 0 191)
COMMENT     " N4: 5319 " 1)
COMMENT     #168=(CLinePar
COMMENT     (CParagraph 0 (1 #4# 5) 1 2 2 0 191)
COMMENT     " N5: 6792 " 1)))))
COMMENT     "HindIII: 5 sites") 1 5 "AAGCTT" "TTCGAA")
COMMENT     #169=(CRSFolderPar
COMMENT     (CFolderPar
COMMENT     (CGroupPar (CParagraph 70257784 (8 0) 1 1 1 0 178)
COMMENT     (CObjectList
COMMENT     #170=(CGroupPar
COMMENT     (CParagraph 0 (10 #5# 0) 1 2 2 0 180)
COMMENT     (CObjectList
COMMENT     #171=(CLinePar
COMMENT     (CParagraph 0 (1 #5# 1) 1 2 2 0 191)
COMMENT     " N1: 1934 " 1)
COMMENT     #172=(CLinePar
COMMENT     (CParagraph 0 (1 #5# 2) 1 2 2 0 191)
COMMENT     " N2: 6595 " 1))))) "KpnI: 2 sites")
COMMENT     5 1 "GGTACC" "CCATGG")
COMMENT     #173=(CRSFolderPar
COMMENT     (CFolderPar
COMMENT     (CGroupPar (CParagraph 70257752 (8 0) 1 1 1 0 178)
COMMENT     (CObjectList
COMMENT     #174=(CGroupPar
COMMENT     (CParagraph 0 (10 #6# 0) 1 2 2 0 180)
COMMENT     (CObjectList
COMMENT     #175=(CLinePar
COMMENT     (CParagraph 0 (1 #6# 1) 1 2 2 0 191)
COMMENT     " N1: 2758 " 1)
COMMENT     #176=(CLinePar
COMMENT     (CParagraph 0 (1 #6# 2) 1 2 2 0 191)
COMMENT     " N2: 3784 " 1)
COMMENT     #177=(CLinePar
COMMENT     (CParagraph 0 (1 #6# 3) 1 2 2 0 191)
COMMENT     " N3: 4306 " 1)
COMMENT     #178=(CLinePar
COMMENT     (CParagraph 0 (1 #6# 4) 1 2 2 0 191)
COMMENT     " N4: 5032 " 1)
COMMENT     #179=(CLinePar
COMMENT     (CParagraph 0 (1 #6# 5) 1 2 2 0 191)
COMMENT     " N5: 7148 " 1))))) "NcoI: 5 sites")
COMMENT     1 5 "CCATGG" "GGTACC")
COMMENT     #180=(CRSFolderPar
COMMENT     (CFolderPar
COMMENT     (CGroupPar (CParagraph 70257720 (8 0) 1 1 1 0 178)
COMMENT     (CObjectList
COMMENT     #181=(CGroupPar
COMMENT     (CParagraph 0 (10 #7# 0) 1 2 2 0 180)
COMMENT     (CObjectList
COMMENT     #182=(CLinePar
COMMENT     (CParagraph 0 (1 #7# 1) 1 2 2 0 191)
COMMENT     " N1: 2751 " 1))))) "NheI: 1 site")
COMMENT     1 5 "GCTAGC" "CGATCG")
COMMENT     #183=(CRSFolderPar
COMMENT     (CFolderPar
COMMENT     (CGroupPar (CParagraph 70257688 (8 0) 1 1 1 0 178)
COMMENT     (CObjectList)) "NotI: 0 sites") 2 6 "GCGGCCGC"
COMMENT     "CGCCGGCG")
COMMENT     #184=(CRSFolderPar
COMMENT     (CFolderPar
COMMENT     (CGroupPar (CParagraph 70257656 (8 0) 1 1 1 0 178)
COMMENT     (CObjectList
COMMENT     #185=(CGroupPar
COMMENT     (CParagraph 0 (10 #9# 0) 1 2 2 0 180)
COMMENT     (CObjectList
COMMENT     #186=(CLinePar
COMMENT     (CParagraph 0 (1 #9# 1) 1 2 2 0 191)
COMMENT     " N1: 1926 " 1))))) "PacI: 1 site")
COMMENT     5 3 "TTAATTAA" "AATTAATT")
COMMENT     #187=(CRSFolderPar
COMMENT     (CFolderPar
COMMENT     (CGroupPar (CParagraph 70258104 (8 0) 1 1 1 0 178)
COMMENT     (CObjectList)) "PmeI: 0 sites") 4 4 "GTTTAAAC"
COMMENT     "CAAATTTG")
COMMENT     #188=(CRSFolderPar
COMMENT     (CFolderPar
COMMENT     (CGroupPar (CParagraph 70258072 (8 0) 1 1 1 0 178)
COMMENT     (CObjectList
COMMENT     #189=(CGroupPar
COMMENT     (CParagraph 0 (10 #11# 0) 1 2 2 0 180)
COMMENT     (CObjectList
COMMENT     #190=(CLinePar
COMMENT     (CParagraph 0 (1 #11# 1) 1 2 2 0 191)
COMMENT     " N1: 4228 " 1)
COMMENT     #191=(CLinePar
COMMENT     (CParagraph 0 (1 #11# 2) 1 2 2 0 191)
COMMENT     " N2: 4954 " 1))))) "PstI: 2 sites")
COMMENT     5 1 "CTGCAG" "GACGTC")
COMMENT     #192=(CRSFolderPar
COMMENT     (CFolderPar
COMMENT     (CGroupPar (CParagraph 70258040 (8 0) 1 1 1 0 178)
COMMENT     (CObjectList
COMMENT     #193=(CGroupPar
COMMENT     (CParagraph 0 (10 #12# 0) 1 2 2 0 180)
COMMENT     (CObjectList
COMMENT     #194=(CLinePar
COMMENT     (CParagraph 0 (1 #12# 1) 1 2 2 0 191)
COMMENT     " N1: 125 " 1)
COMMENT     #195=(CLinePar
COMMENT     (CParagraph 0 (1 #12# 2) 1 2 2 0 191)
COMMENT     " N2: 2537 " 1)
COMMENT     #196=(CLinePar
COMMENT     (CParagraph 0 (1 #12# 3) 1 2 2 0 191)
COMMENT     " N3: 8884 " 1)
COMMENT     #197=(CLinePar
COMMENT     (CParagraph 0 (1 #12# 4) 1 2 2 0 191)
COMMENT     " N4: 9780 " 1))))) "PvuI: 4 sites")
COMMENT     4 2 "CGATCG" "GCTAGC")
COMMENT     #198=(CRSFolderPar
COMMENT     (CFolderPar
COMMENT     (CGroupPar (CParagraph 70258008 (8 0) 1 1 1 0 178)
COMMENT     (CObjectList
COMMENT     #199=(CGroupPar
COMMENT     (CParagraph 0 (10 #13# 0) 1 2 2 0 180)
COMMENT     (CObjectList
COMMENT     #200=(CLinePar
COMMENT     (CParagraph 0 (1 #13# 1) 1 2 2 0 191)
COMMENT     " N1: 5313 " 1)
COMMENT     #201=(CLinePar
COMMENT     (CParagraph 0 (1 #13# 2) 1 2 2 0 191)
COMMENT     " N2: 5994 " 1))))) "SalI: 2 sites")
COMMENT     1 5 "GTCGAC" "CAGCTG")
COMMENT     #202=(CRSFolderPar
COMMENT     (CFolderPar
COMMENT     (CGroupPar (CParagraph 70257976 (8 0) 1 1 1 0 178)
COMMENT     (CObjectList)) "XbaI: 0 sites") 1 5 "TCTAGA"
COMMENT     "AGATCT")
COMMENT     #203=(CRSFolderPar
COMMENT     (CFolderPar
COMMENT     (CGroupPar (CParagraph 70191168 (8 0) 1 1 1 0 178)
COMMENT     (CObjectList
COMMENT     #204=(CGroupPar
COMMENT     (CParagraph 0 (10 #15# 0) 1 2 2 0 180)
COMMENT     (CObjectList
COMMENT     #205=(CLinePar
COMMENT     (CParagraph 0 (1 #15# 1) 1 2 2 0 191)
COMMENT     " N1: 2220 " 1)
COMMENT     #206=(CLinePar
COMMENT     (CParagraph 0 (1 #15# 2) 1 2 2 0 191)
COMMENT     " N2: 3798 " 1))))) "XhoI: 2 sites")
COMMENT     1 5 "CTCGAG" "GAGCTC")
COMMENT     #207=(CRSFolderPar
COMMENT     (CFolderPar
COMMENT     (CGroupPar (CParagraph 70191104 (8 0) 1 1 1 0 178)
COMMENT     (CObjectList
COMMENT     #208=(CGroupPar
COMMENT     (CParagraph 0 (10 #16# 0) 1 2 2 0 180)
COMMENT     (CObjectList
COMMENT     #209=(CLinePar
COMMENT     (CParagraph 0 (1 #16# 1) 1 2 2 0 191)
COMMENT     " N1: 3556 " 1)
COMMENT     #210=(CLinePar
COMMENT     (CParagraph 0 (1 #16# 2) 1 2 2 0 191)
COMMENT     " N2: 3876 " 1))))) "XmaI: 2 sites")
COMMENT     1 5 "CCCGGG" "GGGCCC")))
COMMENT     "Restriction/Methylation Map")
COMMENT     #211=(CFolderPar
COMMENT     (CGroupPar (CParagraph 15 (12 0) 1 1 0 0 178)
COMMENT     (CObjectList
COMMENT     #212=(CFolderPar
COMMENT     (CGroupPar (CParagraph 0 (13 0 0) 1 1 1 0 178)
COMMENT     (CObjectList
COMMENT     #213=(CFolderPar
COMMENT     (CGroupPar (CParagraph 1 (0 0) 1 1 2 0 178)
COMMENT     (CObjectList)) "Reading Frame 1 (0 ORFs)")
COMMENT     #214=(CFolderPar
COMMENT     (CGroupPar
COMMENT     (CParagraph 2 (14 2 0) 1 1 2 0 178)
COMMENT     (CObjectList
COMMENT     #215=(CFolderPar
COMMENT     (CGroupPar
COMMENT     (CParagraph 65184256 (4 #47# 0) 1 2
COMMENT     3 0 192)
COMMENT     (CObjectList
COMMENT     #216=(CLinePar
COMMENT     (CParagraph 0 (0 0) 1 2 4 0
COMMENT     180)
COMMENT     "Start codon: atg Stop codon: tga"
COMMENT     1)
COMMENT     #217=(CLinePar
COMMENT     (CParagraph 0 (0 0) 1 2 4 0
COMMENT     180) "Region: 2645 - 5983"
COMMENT     1)))
COMMENT     "2645(d2) (1113 codons)")))
COMMENT     "Reading Frame 2 (1 ORF)")
COMMENT     #218=(CFolderPar
COMMENT     (CGroupPar (CParagraph 3 (0 0) 1 1 2 0 178)
COMMENT     (CObjectList)) "Reading Frame 3 (0 ORFs)")))
COMMENT     "Direct(Forward) strand")
COMMENT     #219=(CFolderPar
COMMENT     (CGroupPar (CParagraph 1 (0 0) 1 2 1 0 178)
COMMENT     (CObjectList
COMMENT     #220=(CFolderPar
COMMENT     (CGroupPar (CParagraph 1 (0 0) 1 1 2 0 178)
COMMENT     (CObjectList)) "Reading Frame 1 (0 ORFs)")
COMMENT     #221=(CFolderPar
COMMENT     (CGroupPar (CParagraph 2 (0 0) 1 1 2 0 178)
COMMENT     (CObjectList)) "Reading Frame 2 (0 ORFs)")
COMMENT     #222=(CFolderPar
COMMENT     (CGroupPar (CParagraph 3 (0 0) 1 1 2 0 178)
COMMENT     (CObjectList)) "Reading Frame 3 (0 ORFs)")))
COMMENT     "Complementary(Reverse) strand")))
COMMENT     "Open Reading Frames"))))
COMMENT     (CGraphView
COMMENT     (CWStyleSheet
COMMENT     (CObjectList
COMMENT     #223=(CWidgetStyle "RSite Label" 1 (LOGPEN 0 0 13408563) 1 0 1
COMMENT     (LOGFONT 0 0 0 0 400 0 0 0 0 3 2 1 18 "Georgia") 0.555556 0 1 5
COMMENT     "@N (@S)" 0)
COMMENT     #224=(CWidgetStyle "Signal Label" 1 (LOGPEN 0 0 0) 1 0 1
COMMENT     (LOGFONT 0 0 0 0 700 0 0 0 0 3 2 1 34 "Arial") 0.666667 0 1 1
COMMENT     "@N" 0)
COMMENT     #225=(CWidgetStyle "Molecule Label 2" 0 0 1
COMMENT     (LOGFONT 0 0 0 0 400 0 0 0 0 3 2 1 18 "Georgia") 0.555556 0 1 16
COMMENT     "@L bp" 0)
COMMENT     #226=(CWidgetStyle "Molecule Label 1" 0 0 1
COMMENT     (LOGFONT 0 0 0 0 400 0 0 0 0 3 2 1 34 "Verdana") 0.833333 0 1 1
COMMENT     "@N" 0)
COMMENT     #227=(CWidgetStyle "Shape 3" 1 (LOGPEN 0 0 3355545) 1 1
COMMENT     (LOGBRUSH 0 6724095 0) 0 0 1 (LOGSHAPE 9 1 0.8 1.8 0))
COMMENT     #228=(CWidgetStyle "Shape 1" 1 (LOGPEN 0 0 6723840) 1 1
COMMENT     (LOGBRUSH 0 10079334 0) 0 0 1 (LOGSHAPE 9 1 0.8 1.8 0))
COMMENT     #229=(CWidgetStyle "Axis" 1 (LOGPEN 0 0 10079436) 2 1
COMMENT     (LOGBRUSH 0 13434879 0) 0 0 1 (LOGSHAPE 10 1 0 0 0))
COMMENT     #230=(CWidgetStyle "Line 2" 1 (LOGPEN 0 0 6723840) 8 0 0 0 1
COMMENT     (LOGSHAPE 1 1.9 0 0 0))
COMMENT     #231=(CWidgetStyle "RSite" 1 (LOGPEN 0 0 10053171) 8 0 0 0 1
COMMENT     (LOGSHAPE 1 1.9 0 0 0))
COMMENT     #232=(CWidgetStyle "Short Signal" 1 (LOGPEN 0 0 13395507) 10 0 0 0 1
COMMENT     (LOGSHAPE 1 1.9 0 0 0))
COMMENT     #233=(CWidgetStyle "Uniq RSite Label" 1 (LOGPEN 0 0 153) 1 0 1
COMMENT     (LOGFONT 0 0 0 0 400 0 0 0 0 3 2 1 18 "Georgia") 0.555556 128 1
COMMENT     5 "@N (@S)" 0)
COMMENT     #234=(CWidgetStyle "Vanilla" 1 (LOGPEN 0 0 0) 1 1
COMMENT     (LOGBRUSH 0 16777215 0) 1
COMMENT     (LOGFONT 0 0 0 0 400 0 0 0 0 7 48 2 18 "Times New Roman") 0.8 0
COMMENT     1 2 "?" 0)
COMMENT     #235=(CWidgetStyle "Mark 1" 0 0 1
COMMENT     (LOGFONT 0 0 0 0 400 0 0 0 2 7 48 2 2 "Windings") 0.7 0 1 2 "?"
COMMENT     0)
COMMENT     #236=(CWidgetStyle "Motif Label" 1 (LOGPEN 0 0 16744512) 1 0 1
COMMENT     (LOGFONT 0 0 0 0 400 0 0 0 0 3 2 1 34 "Arial") 0.611111 8388608
COMMENT     1 65535 "@N (@H)" 0)
COMMENT     #237=(CWidgetStyle "Fragment Label 2" 1 (LOGPEN 0 0 0) 1 0 1
COMMENT     (LOGFONT 0 0 0 0 400 0 0 0 0 3 2 1 49 "Courier New") 1.05 0 1 48
COMMENT     "@F bp (molecule @L bp)" 0)
COMMENT     #238=(CWidgetStyle "Fragment Label 1" 1 (LOGPEN 0 0 0) 1 0 1
COMMENT     (LOGFONT 0 0 0 0 400 0 0 0 0 3 2 1 34 "Arial") 0.91 0 1 1
COMMENT     "Fragment of @N" 0)
COMMENT     #239=(CWidgetStyle "Shape 4" 1 (LOGPEN 0 0 0) 1 1
COMMENT     (LOGBRUSH 2 8388608 5) 0 0 0)
COMMENT     #240=(CWidgetStyle "Shape 2" 1 (LOGPEN 0 0 0) 1 1 (LOGBRUSH 0 128 0)
            0
COMMENT     0 0)
COMMENT     #241=(CWidgetStyle "Shape 0" 1 (LOGPEN 0 0 0) 1 1 (LOGBRUSH 0 0 0) 0
            0
COMMENT     0)
COMMENT     #242=(CWidgetStyle "ORF" 1 (LOGPEN 0 0 16384) 8 0 0 0 1
COMMENT     (LOGSHAPE 7 0.2 3.41182 2.86186 0.609808))
COMMENT     #243=(CWidgetStyle "Line 4" 1 (LOGPEN 0 0 32768) 8 0 0 0 0)
COMMENT     #244=(CWidgetStyle "Line 3" 1 (LOGPEN 0 0 16711680) 8 0 0 0 0)
COMMENT     #245=(CWidgetStyle "Line 1" 1 (LOGPEN 0 0 16711680) 1 0 0 0 0)
COMMENT     #246=(CWidgetStyle "Short Promoter" 1 (LOGPEN 0 0 128) 6 0 0 0 0)
COMMENT     #247=(CWidgetStyle "Motif" 1 (LOGPEN 0 0 0) 1 0 0 0 0)
COMMENT     #248=(CWidgetStyle "Line 0" 1 (LOGPEN 0 0 0) 8 0 0 0 0)
COMMENT     #249=(CWidgetStyle "Void" 0 0 0 0 0)
COMMENT     #250=(CWidgetStyle "General Label" 1 (LOGPEN 0 0 0) 1 0 1
COMMENT     (LOGFONT 0 0 0 0 400 0 0 0 0 3 2 1 18 "Times New Roman") 0.91 0
COMMENT     1 3 "@T @N " 0)
COMMENT     #251=(CWidgetStyle "Position" 1 (LOGPEN 0 0 0) 1 0 0 0 0)
COMMENT     #252=(CWidgetStyle "Annotation" 0 0 1
COMMENT     (LOGFONT 0 0 0 0 400 0 0 0 0 3 2 1 18 "Times New Roman") 0.91 0
COMMENT     0 0)
COMMENT     #253=(CWidgetStyle "Position Label" 1 (LOGPEN 0 0 8388608) 1 0 1
COMMENT     (LOGFONT 0 0 0 0 400 0 1 0 0 3 2 1 34 "Arial") 0.63 8388608 1 1
COMMENT     "@N" 0)
COMMENT     #254=(CWidgetStyle "Range" 1 (LOGPEN 0 0 0) 1 1
COMMENT     (LOGBRUSH 0 16777215 0) 0 0 0)
COMMENT     #255=(CWidgetStyle "Range Label" 1 (LOGPEN 0 0 8388608) 1 0 1
COMMENT     (LOGFONT 0 0 0 0 400 0 1 0 0 3 2 1 34 "Arial") 0.63 8388608 1 1
COMMENT     "@N" 0)
COMMENT     #256=(CWidgetStyle "ORF Label" 1 (LOGPEN 0 0 49216) 1 0 1
COMMENT     (LOGFONT 0 0 0 0 400 0 0 0 0 3 2 1 18 "Times New Roman")
COMMENT     0.611111 0 1 65535 "@N" 0)
COMMENT     #257=(CWidgetStyle "CDS Label" 1 (LOGPEN 0 0 4227264) 1 0 1
COMMENT     (LOGFONT 0 0 0 0 400 0 0 0 0 3 2 1 34 "Arial") 0.555556 255 1 1
COMMENT     "@N" 0)
COMMENT     #258=(CWidgetStyle "Shape 5" 1 (LOGPEN 0 0 0) 3 1
COMMENT     (LOGBRUSH 0 16777113 0) 1
COMMENT     (LOGFONT 0 0 0 0 400 0 0 0 0 7 48 2 50 "Arial") 0.9 0 0 1
COMMENT     (LOGSHAPE 9 1 0.8 1.8 0))
COMMENT     #259=(CWidgetStyle "CDS" 1 (LOGPEN 0 0 0) 1 1 (LOGBRUSH 2 39423 3) 0
            0
COMMENT     1 (LOGSHAPE 9 1 0.8 1.8 0))
COMMENT     #260=(CWidgetStyle "Label 2" 1 (LOGPEN 0 0 4227264) 1 0 1
COMMENT     (LOGFONT 0 0 0 0 400 0 0 0 0 3 2 1 34 "Arial") 0.944444 8388608
COMMENT     1 1 "@N" 0)
COMMENT     #261=(CWidgetStyle "Label 3" 1 (LOGPEN 0 0 8421376) 1 0 1
COMMENT     (LOGFONT 0 0 0 0 700 255 0 0 0 3 2 1 34 "Arial") 0.833333 255 1
COMMENT     5 "@N (@S)" 0)
COMMENT     #262=(CWidgetStyle "Label 4" 1 (LOGPEN 0 0 8437824) 1 0 1
COMMENT     (LOGFONT 0 0 0 0 400 0 0 0 0 3 2 1 34 "Arial") 0.722222 0 1 5
COMMENT     "@N (@S)" 0)) 0.164644 1.74233 0.164644 2.53336
COMMENT     (70 (CShapeMapEntry 0 "Unique RSite" 1 "Uniq RSite Label") 67
COMMENT     (CShapeMapEntry 0 "ORF" 0 "ORF Label")) 60.0567 60.0567 39 39 0.1
COMMENT     -9898) 1 1 0 1 1
COMMENT     (mapper: 21.983 -19.1491 60.0567 60.0567 0.01 10 -1 9904 9904 1 0 0)
COMMENT     #263=(CGroupWidget (CWidget 0 (0 0) 1 2 0 0 Nil 0 100)
COMMENT     (CObjectList
COMMENT     #264=(CGroupWidget (CWidget 1 (0 0) 1 2 0 0 Nil -864 100)
COMMENT     (CObjectList
COMMENT     #265=(CAxis
COMMENT     (CWideLine
COMMENT     (CWidget 0 (0 0) 1 2 0 0 #229# 70873452 0)
COMMENT     (LOGPEN 0 2 10079436) 2 (LOGBRUSH 0 13434879 0) 1
COMMENT     6.27482 6.27282 1 0.0214037) 0.0633399)
COMMENT     #266=(CLabel (CWidget 1001 (0 0) 1 2 0 0 #226# 0 100)
COMMENT     (LOGPEN 0 0 13408563) 1
COMMENT     (LOGFONT 87 33 0 0 400 0 0 0 0 3 2 1 34 "Verdana")
COMMENT     1.74233 0.833333 0
COMMENT     "pCDH-CB-iCre-P2A-tdTomato-T2A-Puro" "@N" 1 0
COMMENT     0.871165 0 -10 21.2799 1.46528 Nil)
COMMENT     #267=(CLabel (CWidget 1002 (0 0) 1 2 0 0 #225# 0 100)
COMMENT     (LOGPEN 0 0 13408563) 1
COMMENT     (LOGFONT 57 21 0 0 400 0 0 0 0 3 2 1 18 "Georgia")
COMMENT     1.74233 0.555556 0 "9904 bp" "@L bp" 16 0 -0.871165
COMMENT     0 -10.8 3.11372 0.932452 Nil)) (CObjectList))
COMMENT     #268=(CGroupWidget (CWidget 13 (12 0) 1 2 0 0 Nil -2224 100)
COMMENT     (CObjectList
COMMENT     #269=(CGroupWidget
COMMENT     (CWidget 0 (13 0 0) 1 2 0 0 Nil -2956 100)
COMMENT     (CObjectList
COMMENT     #270=(CGroupWidget
COMMENT     (CWidget 2 (14 2 0) 1 2 0 0 Nil -2433 100)
COMMENT     (CObjectList
COMMENT     #271=(CORFArrow
COMMENT     (CLine
COMMENT     (CWidget 2 (4 #47# 0) 1 2 0 0 #242# 0
COMMENT     100) (LOGPEN 0 8 16384) 8 1.32929
COMMENT     2.48356 4.59848) 0.2 0.609808
COMMENT     0.082322 3.41182 2.86186 0 0 0))
COMMENT     (CObjectList))) (CObjectList))) (CObjectList))
COMMENT     #272=(CGroupWidget (CWidget 10 (6 0) 1 2 0 0 Nil -2119 100)
COMMENT     (CObjectList
COMMENT     #273=(CGroupWidget
COMMENT     (CWidget 4 (7 4 0) 1 2 0 0 Nil -654 100)
COMMENT     (CObjectList
COMMENT     #274=(CWideArrow
COMMENT     (CWideLine
COMMENT     (CWidget 0 (3 #44# 0) 1 2 0 0 #227# 0 100)
COMMENT     (LOGPEN 0 0 3355545) 1
COMMENT     (LOGBRUSH 0 6724095 0) 1 2.48356 2.8617 1
COMMENT     0.082322) 0.8 1.8 0)
COMMENT     #275=(CLabel (CWidget 0 (0 0) 1 2 0 0 #224# 0 100)
COMMENT     (LOGPEN 0 0 0) 1
COMMENT     (LOGFONT 69 26 0 0 700 0 0 0 0 3 2 1 34
COMMENT     "Arial") 1.74233 0.666667 0 "Puro" "@N" 1
COMMENT     -13.7408 -8.71165 0 -10 2.09802 1.11561 #274#)
COMMENT     #276=(CWideArrow
COMMENT     (CWideLine
COMMENT     (CWidget 0 (3 #46# 0) 1 2 0 0 #227# 0 100)
COMMENT     (LOGPEN 0 0 0) 1 (LOGBRUSH 2 0 5) 0.889778
COMMENT     2.48356 4.52627 1 0.082322) 0.8 1.8 0)
COMMENT     #277=(CLabel (CWidget 0 (0 0) 1 2 0 0 #224# 0 100)
COMMENT     (LOGPEN 0 0 0) 1
COMMENT     (LOGFONT 69 26 0 0 700 0 0 0 0 3 2 1 34
COMMENT     "Arial") 1.74233 0.666667 0 "ORF" "@N" 1
COMMENT     7.52727 -31.3619 0 -10 1.98146 1.11561 #276#))
COMMENT     (CObjectList))
COMMENT     #278=(CGroupWidget
COMMENT     (CWidget 9 (7 9 0) 1 2 0 0 Nil -864 100)
COMMENT     (CObjectList
COMMENT     #279=(CWideArrow
COMMENT     (CWideLine
COMMENT     (CWidget 0 (3 #40# 0) 1 2 0 0 #239# 0 100)
COMMENT     (LOGPEN 0 0 0) 1 (LOGBRUSH 2 8388608 5) 1
COMMENT     4.86387 5.04439 1 0.082322) 0.8 1.8 0)
COMMENT     #280=(CLabel (CWidget 0 (0 0) 1 2 0 0 #224# 0 100)
COMMENT     (LOGPEN 0 0 0) 1
COMMENT     (LOGFONT 69 26 0 0 700 0 0 0 0 3 2 1 34
COMMENT     "Arial") 1.74233 0.666667 0 "CMV promoter"
COMMENT     "@N" 1 17.9277 -5.22699 0 -10 6.09424 1.11561
COMMENT     #279#)) (CObjectList))
COMMENT     #281=(CGroupWidget
COMMENT     (CWidget 21 (7 21 0) 1 2 0 0 Nil -1073 100)
COMMENT     (CObjectList
COMMENT     #282=(CWideArrow
COMMENT     (CWideLine
COMMENT     (CWidget 0 (3 #28# 0) 1 2 0 0 #228# 0 100)
COMMENT     (LOGPEN 0 0 6723840) 1
COMMENT     (LOGBRUSH 0 10079334 0) 1 2.09972 2.47406 1
COMMENT     0.082322) 0.8 1.8 0)
COMMENT     #283=(CLabel (CWidget 0 (0 0) 1 2 0 0 #224# 0 100)
COMMENT     (LOGPEN 0 0 0) 1
COMMENT     (LOGFONT 69 26 0 0 700 0 0 0 0 3 2 1 34
COMMENT     "Arial") 1.74233 0.666667 0 "WPRE" "@N" 1
COMMENT     -16.0742 -3.48466 0 -10 2.7474 1.11561 #282#)
COMMENT     #284=(CWideArrow
COMMENT     (CWideLine
COMMENT     (CWidget 0 (3 #29# 0) 1 2 0 0 #228# 0 100)
COMMENT     (LOGPEN 0 0 6723840) 1
COMMENT     (LOGBRUSH 0 10079334 0) 1 6.12497 6.26938 1
COMMENT     0.082322) 0.8 1.8 0)
COMMENT     #285=(CLabel (CWidget 0 (0 0) 1 2 0 0 #224# 0 100)
COMMENT     (LOGPEN 0 0 0) 1
COMMENT     (LOGFONT 69 26 0 0 700 0 0 0 0 3 2 1 34
COMMENT     "Arial") 1.74233 0.666667 0 "RSV" "@N" 1
COMMENT     3.09503 17.4233 0 -10 1.91486 1.11561 #284#)
COMMENT     #286=(CWideArrow
COMMENT     (CWideLine
COMMENT     (CWidget 0 (3 #30# 0) 1 2 0 0 #228# 0 100)
COMMENT     (LOGPEN 0 0 6723840) 1
COMMENT     (LOGBRUSH 0 10079334 0) 1 1.77795 1.86156 1
COMMENT     0.082322) 0.8 1.8 0)
COMMENT     #287=(CLabel (CWidget 0 (0 0) 1 2 0 0 #224# 0 100)
COMMENT     (LOGPEN 0 0 0) 1
COMMENT     (LOGFONT 69 26 0 0 700 0 0 0 0 3 2 1 34
COMMENT     "Arial") 1.74233 0.666667 0 "SV40 poly(A)"
COMMENT     "@N" 1 -17.5116 3.48466 0 -10 5.44485 1.11561
COMMENT     #286#)
COMMENT     #288=(CWideArrow
COMMENT     (CWideLine
COMMENT     (CWidget 0 (3 #31# 0) 1 2 0 0 #228# 0 100)
COMMENT     (LOGPEN 0 0 6723840) 1
COMMENT     (LOGBRUSH 0 10079334 0) 1 5.05959 5.13497 1
COMMENT     0.082322) 0.8 1.8 0)
COMMENT     #289=(CLabel (CWidget 0 (0 0) 1 2 0 0 #224# 0 100)
COMMENT     (LOGPEN 0 0 0) 1
COMMENT     (LOGFONT 69 26 0 0 700 0 0 0 0 3 2 1 34
COMMENT     "Arial") 1.74233 0.666667 0 "cPPT" "@N" 1
COMMENT     16.1428 1.74233 0 -10 2.28118 1.11561 #288#)
COMMENT     #290=(CWideArrow
COMMENT     (CWideLine
COMMENT     (CWidget 0 (3 #32# 0) 1 2 0 0 #228# 0 100)
COMMENT     (LOGPEN 0 0 6723840) 1
COMMENT     (LOGBRUSH 0 10079334 0) 1 1.90653 2.05475 1
COMMENT     0.082322) 0.8 1.8 0)
COMMENT     #291=(CLabel (CWidget 0 (0 0) 1 2 0 0 #224# 0 100)
COMMENT     (LOGPEN 0 0 0) 1
COMMENT     (LOGFONT 69 26 0 0 700 0 0 0 0 3 2 1 34
COMMENT     "Arial") 1.74233 0.666667 0 "LTR" "@N" 1
COMMENT     -16.0187 0 0 -10 1.7983 1.11561 #290#)
COMMENT     #292=(CWideArrow
COMMENT     (CWideLine
COMMENT     (CWidget 0 (3 #33# 0) 1 2 0 0 #228# 0 100)
COMMENT     (LOGPEN 0 0 6723840) 1
COMMENT     (LOGBRUSH 0 10079334 0) 1 0.382573 0.92793 1
COMMENT     0.082322) 0.8 1.8 1)
COMMENT     #293=(CLabel (CWidget 0 (0 0) 1 2 0 0 #224# 0 100)
COMMENT     (LOGPEN 0 0 0) 1
COMMENT     (LOGFONT 69 26 0 0 700 0 0 0 0 3 2 1 34
COMMENT     "Arial") 1.74233 0.666667 0 "AmpR" "@N" 1
COMMENT     -12.6999 10.454 0 -10 2.6808 1.11561 #292#)
COMMENT     #294=(CWideArrow
COMMENT     (CWideLine
COMMENT     (CWidget 0 (3 #34# 0) 1 2 0 0 #228# 0 100)
COMMENT     (LOGPEN 0 0 6723840) 1
COMMENT     (LOGBRUSH 0 10079334 0) 1 5.69109 5.91468 1
COMMENT     0.082322) 0.8 1.8 0)
COMMENT     #295=(CLabel (CWidget 0 (0 0) 1 2 0 0 #224# 0 100)
COMMENT     (LOGPEN 0 0 0) 1
COMMENT     (LOGFONT 69 26 0 0 700 0 0 0 0 3 2 1 34
COMMENT     "Arial") 1.74233 0.666667 0 "Gag" "@N" 1
COMMENT     12.273 10.454 0 -10 1.7983 1.11561 #294#)
COMMENT     #296=(CWideArrow
COMMENT     (CWideLine
COMMENT     (CWidget 0 (3 #35# 0) 1 2 0 0 #228# 0 100)
COMMENT     (LOGPEN 0 0 6723840) 1
COMMENT     (LOGBRUSH 0 10079334 0) 1 5.4447 5.59228 1
COMMENT     0.082322) 0.8 1.8 0)
COMMENT     #297=(CLabel (CWidget 0 (0 0) 1 2 0 0 #224# 0 100)
COMMENT     (LOGPEN 0 0 0) 1
COMMENT     (LOGFONT 69 26 0 0 700 0 0 0 0 3 2 1 34
COMMENT     "Arial") 1.74233 0.666667 0 "RPE" "@N" 1
COMMENT     14.5448 6.96932 0 -10 1.91486 1.11561 #296#)
COMMENT     #298=(CWideArrow
COMMENT     (CWideLine
COMMENT     (CWidget 0 (3 #36# 0) 1 2 0 0 #228# 0 100)
COMMENT     (LOGPEN 0 0 6723840) 1
COMMENT     (LOGBRUSH 0 10079334 0) 1 5.13497 5.4447 1
COMMENT     0.082322) 0.8 1.8 0)
COMMENT     #299=(CLabel (CWidget 0 (0 0) 1 2 0 0 #224# 0 100)
COMMENT     (LOGPEN 0 0 0) 1
COMMENT     (LOGFONT 69 26 0 0 700 0 0 0 0 3 2 1 34
COMMENT     "Arial") 1.74233 0.666667 0 "env" "@N" 1
COMMENT     15.5776 3.48466 0 -10 1.56519 1.11561 #298#)
COMMENT     #300=(CWideArrow
COMMENT     (CWideLine
COMMENT     (CWidget 0 (3 #37# 0) 1 2 0 0 #228# 858 100)
COMMENT     (LOGPEN 0 0 6723840) 1
COMMENT     (LOGBRUSH 0 10079334 0) 1 1.01914 1.44605 1
COMMENT     0.082322) 0.8 1.8 0)
COMMENT     #301=(CLabel (CWidget 0 (0 0) 1 2 0 0 #224# 0 100)
COMMENT     (LOGPEN 0 0 0) 1
COMMENT     (LOGFONT 69 26 0 0 700 0 0 0 0 3 2 1 34
COMMENT     "Arial") 1.74233 0.666667 0 "pUC ORI" "@N" 1
COMMENT     -16.3167 6.96932 0 -10 3.74646 1.11561 #300#)
COMMENT     #302=(CWideArrow
COMMENT     (CWideLine
COMMENT     (CWidget 0 (3 #38# 0) 1 2 0 0 #228# 0 100)
COMMENT     (LOGPEN 0 0 6723840) 1
COMMENT     (LOGBRUSH 0 10079334 0) 1 6.01096 6.12497 1
COMMENT     0.082322) 0.8 1.8 0)
COMMENT     #303=(CLabel (CWidget 0 (0 0) 1 2 0 0 #224# 0 100)
COMMENT     (LOGPEN 0 0 0) 1
COMMENT     (LOGFONT 69 26 0 0 700 0 0 0 0 3 2 1 34
COMMENT     "Arial") 1.74233 0.666667 0 "LTR" "@N" 1
COMMENT     10.3991 12.1963 0 -10 1.7983 1.11561 #302#)
COMMENT     #304=(CWideArrow
COMMENT     (CWideLine
COMMENT     (CWidget 0 (3 #41# 0) 1 2 0 0 #228# 0 100)
COMMENT     (LOGPEN 0 0 6723840) 1
COMMENT     (LOGBRUSH 0 10079334 0) 1 3.8593 4.52627 1
COMMENT     0.082322) 0.8 1.8 0)
COMMENT     #305=(CLabel (CWidget 0 (0 0) 1 2 0 0 #224# 0 100)
COMMENT     (LOGPEN 0 0 0) 1
COMMENT     (LOGFONT 69 26 0 0 700 0 0 0 0 3 2 1 34
COMMENT     "Arial") 1.74233 0.666667 0 "iCre" "@N" 1
COMMENT     14.9081 -17.4233 0 -10 1.7983 1.11561 #304#)
COMMENT     #306=(CScratch
COMMENT     (CWidget 0 (3 #42# 0) 1 2 0 0 #232# 872 100)
COMMENT     (LOGPEN 0 12 13395507) 10 1 3.8555 1.9
COMMENT     0.082322 1)
COMMENT     #307=(CLabel (CWidget 0 (0 0) 1 2 0 0 #224# 0 100)
COMMENT     (LOGPEN 0 0 0) 1
COMMENT     (LOGFONT 69 26 0 0 700 0 0 0 0 3 2 1 34
COMMENT     "Arial") 1.74233 0.666667 0 "P2A Peptide"
COMMENT     "@N" 1 13.6063 -24.3926 0 -10 5.14514 1.11561
COMMENT     #306#)
COMMENT     #308=(CWideArrow
COMMENT     (CWideLine
COMMENT     (CWidget 0 (3 #43# 0) 1 2 0 0 #228# 0 100)
COMMENT     (LOGPEN 0 0 3342591) 1
COMMENT     (LOGBRUSH 0 3342591 0) 0.978945 2.9054
COMMENT     3.8137 1 0.082322) 0.8 1.8 0)
COMMENT     #309=(CLabel (CWidget 0 (0 0) 1 2 0 0 #224# 0 100)
COMMENT     (LOGPEN 0 0 0) 1
COMMENT     (LOGFONT 69 26 0 0 700 0 0 0 0 3 2 1 34
COMMENT     "Arial") 1.74233 0.666667 0 "tdTomato" "@N"
COMMENT     1 6.56438 -33.1043 0 -10 4.02953 1.11561
COMMENT     #308#)
COMMENT     #310=(CScratch
COMMENT     (CWidget 0 (3 #45# 0) 1 2 0 0 #232# 1068 100)
COMMENT     (LOGPEN 0 12 13395507) 10 1 2.9054 1.9
COMMENT     0.082322 1)
COMMENT     #311=(CLabel (CWidget 0 (0 0) 1 2 0 0 #224# 0 100)
COMMENT     (LOGPEN 0 0 0) 1
COMMENT     (LOGFONT 69 26 0 0 700 0 0 0 0 3 2 1 34
COMMENT     "Arial") 1.74233 0.666667 0 "2A Peptide"
COMMENT     "@N" 1 -11.8104 -12.1963 0 -10 4.56236
COMMENT     1.11561 #310#)) (CObjectList))
COMMENT     #312=(CGroupWidget
COMMENT     (CWidget 29 (7 29 0) 1 2 0 0 Nil -1805 100)
COMMENT     (CObjectList
COMMENT     #313=(CWideArrow
COMMENT     (CWideLine
COMMENT     (CWidget 0 (3 #39# 0) 1 2 0 0 #228# 0 100)
COMMENT     (LOGPEN 0 0 6723840) 1
COMMENT     (LOGBRUSH 0 10079334 0) 1 4.69095 4.86387 1
COMMENT     0.082322) 0.8 1.8 0)
COMMENT     #314=(CLabel (CWidget 0 (0 0) 1 2 0 0 #224# 0 100)
COMMENT     (LOGPEN 0 0 0) 1
COMMENT     (LOGFONT 69 26 0 0 700 0 0 0 0 3 2 1 34
COMMENT     "Arial") 1.74233 0.666667 0
COMMENT     "chicken beta actin promoter" "@N" 1 21.4575
COMMENT     -8.71165 0 -10 11.5557 1.11561 #313#))
COMMENT     (CObjectList))) (CObjectList))
COMMENT     #315=(CGroupWidget (CWidget 11 (8 0) 1 2 0 0 Nil -340 100)
COMMENT     (CObjectList
COMMENT     #316=(CGroupWidget
COMMENT     (CWidget 1 (10 #1# 0) 1 2 0 0 Nil -236 100)
COMMENT     (CObjectList
COMMENT     #317=(CScratch
COMMENT     (CWidget 1 (1 #1# 1) 1 2 0 0 #231# 521 100)
COMMENT     (LOGPEN 0 8 10053171) 8 1 4.54274 1.9
COMMENT     0.082322 1)
COMMENT     #318=(CLabel (CWidget 0 (0 0) 1 2 0 0 #233# 0 100)
COMMENT     (LOGPEN 0 0 153) 1
COMMENT     (LOGFONT 57 21 0 0 400 0 0 0 0 3 2 1 18
COMMENT     "Georgia") 1.74233 0.555556 128
COMMENT     "{\\i Bam}HI (2733)" "@N (@S)" 5 18.3019
COMMENT     -12.1963 0 -10 5.4282 0.932452 #317#))
COMMENT     (CObjectList))
COMMENT     #319=(CGroupWidget
COMMENT     (CWidget 1 (10 #2# 0) 1 2 0 0 Nil -445 100)
COMMENT     (CObjectList
COMMENT     #320=(CScratch
COMMENT     (CWidget 1 (1 #2# 1) 1 2 0 0 #231# 65189144
COMMENT     100) (LOGPEN 0 8 10053171) 8 1 5.05896 1.9
COMMENT     0.082322 1)
COMMENT     #321=(CLabel (CWidget 0 (0 0) 1 2 0 0 #233# 0 100)
COMMENT     (LOGPEN 0 0 153) 1
COMMENT     (LOGFONT 57 21 0 0 400 0 0 0 0 3 2 1 18
COMMENT     "Georgia") 1.74233 0.555556 128
COMMENT     "{\\i Cla}I (1918)" "@N (@S)" 5 17.2993 0 0
COMMENT     -10 4.19603 0.932452 #320#)) (CObjectList))
COMMENT     #322=(CGroupWidget
COMMENT     (CWidget 1 (10 #3# 0) 1 2 0 0 Nil -1805 100)
COMMENT     (CObjectList
COMMENT     #323=(CScratch
COMMENT     (CWidget 1 (1 #3# 1) 1 2 0 0 #231# 70938136
COMMENT     100) (LOGPEN 0 8 10053171) 8 1 2.48102 1.9
COMMENT     0.082322 1)
COMMENT     #324=(CLabel (CWidget 0 (0 0) 1 2 0 0 #233# 0 100)
COMMENT     (LOGPEN 0 0 153) 1
COMMENT     (LOGFONT 57 21 0 0 400 0 0 0 0 3 2 1 18
COMMENT     "Georgia") 1.74233 0.555556 128
COMMENT     "{\\i Eco}RI (5988)" "@N (@S)" 5 -16.2523
COMMENT     -6.96932 0 -10 5.01193 0.932452 #323#))
COMMENT     (CObjectList))
COMMENT     #325=(CGroupWidget
COMMENT     (CWidget 1 (10 #7# 0) 1 2 0 0 Nil 745434985 100)
COMMENT     (CObjectList
COMMENT     #326=(CScratch
COMMENT     (CWidget 1 (1 #7# 1) 1 2 0 0 #231# 65189240
COMMENT     100) (LOGPEN 0 8 10053171) 8 1 4.53134 1.9
COMMENT     0.082322 1)
COMMENT     #327=(CLabel (CWidget 0 (0 0) 1 2 0 0 #233# 0 100)
COMMENT     (LOGPEN 0 0 153) 1
COMMENT     (LOGFONT 57 21 0 0 400 0 0 0 0 3 2 1 18
COMMENT     "Georgia") 1.74233 0.555556 128
COMMENT     "{\\i Nhe}I (2751)" "@N (@S)" 5 17.9494
COMMENT     -13.9386 0 -10 4.59566 0.932452 #326#))
COMMENT     (CObjectList))
COMMENT     #328=(CGroupWidget
COMMENT     (CWidget 1 (10 #9# 0) 1 2 0 0 Nil -1391 100)
COMMENT     (CObjectList
COMMENT     #329=(CScratch
COMMENT     (CWidget 1 (1 #9# 1) 1 2 0 0 #231# 71072184
COMMENT     100) (LOGPEN 0 8 10053171) 8 1 5.05389 1.9
COMMENT     0.082322 1)
COMMENT     #330=(CLabel (CWidget 0 (0 0) 1 2 0 0 #233# 0 100)
COMMENT     (LOGPEN 0 0 153) 1
COMMENT     (LOGFONT 57 21 0 0 400 0 0 0 0 3 2 1 18
COMMENT     "Georgia") 1.74233 0.555556 128
COMMENT     "{\\i Pac}I (1926)" "@N (@S)" 5 17.3276
COMMENT     -1.74233 0 -10 4.4125 0.932452 #329#))
COMMENT     (CObjectList))
COMMENT     #331=(CGroupWidget
COMMENT     (CWidget 1 (10 #17# 0) 1 2 0 0 Nil -1140 100)
COMMENT     (CObjectList
COMMENT     #332=(CScratch
COMMENT     (CWidget 1 (1 #17# 1) 1 2 0 0 #231# 71069904
COMMENT     100) (LOGPEN 0 8 10053171) 8 1 2.91364 1.9
COMMENT     0.082322 1)
COMMENT     #333=(CLabel
COMMENT     (CWidget 0 (0 0) 1 2 0 0 #233# 1701734732 100)
COMMENT     (LOGPEN 0 0 153) 1
COMMENT     (LOGFONT 57 21 0 0 400 0 0 0 0 3 2 1 18
COMMENT     "Georgia") 1.74233 0.555556 128
COMMENT     "{\\i Bsr}GI (5305)" "@N (@S)" 5 -6.76614
COMMENT     -15.681 0 -10 4.89537 0.932452 #332#))
COMMENT     (CObjectList))
COMMENT     #334=(CGroupWidget
COMMENT     (CWidget 2 (10 #5# 0) 1 2 0 0 Nil -2747 100)
COMMENT     (CObjectList
COMMENT     #335=(CScratch
COMMENT     (CWidget 1 (1 #5# 1) 1 2 0 0 #231# 65188952
COMMENT     100) (LOGPEN 0 8 10053171) 8 1 5.04882 1.9
COMMENT     0.082322 1)
COMMENT     #336=(CLabel (CWidget 0 (0 0) 1 2 0 0 #223# 0 100)
COMMENT     (LOGPEN 0 0 13408563) 1
COMMENT     (LOGFONT 57 21 0 0 400 0 0 0 0 3 2 1 18
COMMENT     "Georgia") 1.74233 0.555556 0
COMMENT     "{\\i Kpn}I (1934)" "@N (@S)" 5 17.1283
COMMENT     -3.48466 0 -10 4.52905 0.932452 #335#)
COMMENT     #337=(CScratch
COMMENT     (CWidget 2 (1 #5# 2) 1 2 0 0 #231# 71072864
COMMENT     100) (LOGPEN 0 8 10053171) 8 1 2.09655 1.9
COMMENT     0.082322 1)
COMMENT     #338=(CLabel (CWidget 0 (0 0) 1 2 0 0 #223# 0 100)
COMMENT     (LOGPEN 0 0 13408563) 1
COMMENT     (LOGFONT 57 21 0 0 400 0 0 0 0 3 2 1 18
COMMENT     "Georgia") 1.74233 0.555556 0
COMMENT     "{\\i Kpn}I (6595)" "@N (@S)" 5 -17.4234
COMMENT     -1.74233 0 -10 4.59566 0.932452 #337#))
COMMENT     (CObjectList))
COMMENT     #339=(CGroupWidget
COMMENT     (CWidget 2 (10 #11# 0) 1 2 0 0 Nil -1495 100)
COMMENT     (CObjectList
COMMENT     #340=(CScratch
COMMENT     (CWidget 1 (1 #11# 1) 1 2 0 0 #231# 70938528
COMMENT     100) (LOGPEN 0 8 10053171) 8 1 3.59581 1.9
COMMENT     0.082322 1)
COMMENT     #341=(CLabel (CWidget 0 (0 0) 1 2 0 0 #223# 0 100)
COMMENT     (LOGPEN 0 0 13408563) 1
COMMENT     (LOGFONT 57 21 0 0 400 0 0 0 0 3 2 1 18
COMMENT     "Georgia") 1.74233 0.555556 0
COMMENT     "{\\i Pst}I (4228)" "@N (@S)" 5 10.0086
COMMENT     -27.8773 0 -10 4.24599 0.932452 #340#)
COMMENT     #342=(CScratch
COMMENT     (CWidget 2 (1 #11# 2) 1 2 0 0 #231# 71071984
COMMENT     100) (LOGPEN 0 8 10053171) 8 1 3.13596 1.9
COMMENT     0.082322 1)
COMMENT     #343=(CLabel (CWidget 0 (0 0) 1 2 0 0 #223# 1 100)
COMMENT     (LOGPEN 0 0 13408563) 1
COMMENT     (LOGFONT 57 21 0 0 400 0 0 0 0 3 2 1 18
COMMENT     "Georgia") 1.74233 0.555556 0
COMMENT     "{\\i Pst}I (4954)" "@N (@S)" 5 -3.26673
COMMENT     -19.1656 0 -10 4.24599 0.932452 #342#))
COMMENT     (CObjectList))
COMMENT     #344=(CGroupWidget
COMMENT     (CWidget 2 (10 #13# 0) 1 2 0 0 Nil -3065 100)
COMMENT     (CObjectList
COMMENT     #345=(CScratch
COMMENT     (CWidget 1 (1 #13# 1) 1 2 0 0 #231# 70940096
COMMENT     100) (LOGPEN 0 8 10053171) 8 1 2.90857 1.9
COMMENT     0.082322 1)
COMMENT     #346=(CLabel
COMMENT     (CWidget 0 (0 0) 1 2 0 0 #223# 1436511942 100)
COMMENT     (LOGPEN 0 0 13408563) 1
COMMENT     (LOGFONT 57 21 0 0 400 0 0 0 0 3 2 1 18
COMMENT     "Georgia") 1.74233 0.555556 0
COMMENT     "{\\i Sal}I (5313)" "@N (@S)" 5 -8.69213
COMMENT     -13.9386 0 -10 4.17938 0.932452 #345#)
COMMENT     #347=(CScratch
COMMENT     (CWidget 2 (1 #13# 2) 1 2 0 0 #231# 65189720
COMMENT     100) (LOGPEN 0 8 10053171) 8 1 2.47722 1.9
COMMENT     0.082322 1)
COMMENT     #348=(CLabel (CWidget 0 (0 0) 1 2 0 0 #223# 1 100)
COMMENT     (LOGPEN 0 0 13408563) 1
COMMENT     (LOGFONT 57 21 0 0 400 0 0 0 0 3 2 1 18
COMMENT     "Georgia") 1.74233 0.555556 0
COMMENT     "{\\i Sal}I (5994)" "@N (@S)" 5 -16.5276
COMMENT     -5.22699 0 -10 4.24599 0.932452 #347#))
COMMENT     (CObjectList))
COMMENT     #349=(CGroupWidget
COMMENT     (CWidget 2 (10 #15# 0) 1 2 0 0 Nil -1705 100)
COMMENT     (CObjectList
COMMENT     #350=(CScratch
COMMENT     (CWidget 1 (1 #15# 1) 1 2 0 0 #231# 70938416
COMMENT     100) (LOGPEN 0 8 10053171) 8 1 4.86767 1.9
COMMENT     0.082322 1)
COMMENT     #351=(CLabel
COMMENT     (CWidget 0 (0 0) 1 2 0 0 #223# 105382936 100)
COMMENT     (LOGPEN 0 0 13408563) 1
COMMENT     (LOGFONT 57 21 0 0 400 0 0 0 0 3 2 1 18
COMMENT     "Georgia") 1.74233 0.555556 0
COMMENT     "{\\i Xho}I (2220)" "@N (@S)" 5 17.5829
COMMENT     -6.96932 0 -10 4.64561 0.932452 #350#)
COMMENT     #352=(CScratch
COMMENT     (CWidget 2 (1 #15# 2) 1 2 0 0 #231# 70940264
COMMENT     100) (LOGPEN 0 8 10053171) 8 1 3.86817 1.9
COMMENT     0.082322 1)
COMMENT     #353=(CLabel
COMMENT     (CWidget 0 (0 0) 1 2 0 0 #223# 1404 100)
COMMENT     (LOGPEN 0 0 13408563) 1
COMMENT     (LOGFONT 57 21 0 0 400 0 0 0 0 3 2 1 18
COMMENT     "Georgia") 1.74233 0.555556 0
COMMENT     "{\\i Xho}I (3798)" "@N (@S)" 5 13.5377
COMMENT     -22.6503 0 -10 4.64561 0.932452 #352#))
COMMENT     (CObjectList))
COMMENT     #354=(CGroupWidget
COMMENT     (CWidget 2 (10 #16# 0) 1 2 0 0 Nil -1229 100)
COMMENT     (CObjectList
COMMENT     #355=(CScratch
COMMENT     (CWidget 1 (1 #16# 1) 1 2 0 0 #231# 65189336
COMMENT     100) (LOGPEN 0 8 10053171) 8 1 4.02145 1.9
COMMENT     0.082322 1)
COMMENT     #356=(CLabel
COMMENT     (CWidget 0 (0 0) 1 2 0 0 #223# 105382536 100)
COMMENT     (LOGPEN 0 0 13408563) 1
COMMENT     (LOGFONT 57 21 0 0 400 0 0 0 0 3 2 1 18
COMMENT     "Georgia") 1.74233 0.555556 0
COMMENT     "{\\i Xma}I (3556)" "@N (@S)" 5 15.1264
COMMENT     -19.1656 0 -10 4.82877 0.932452 #355#)
COMMENT     #357=(CScratch
COMMENT     (CWidget 2 (1 #16# 2) 1 2 0 0 #231# 71073064
COMMENT     100) (LOGPEN 0 8 10053171) 8 1 3.81876 1.9
COMMENT     0.082322 1)
COMMENT     #358=(CLabel
COMMENT     (CWidget 0 (0 0) 1 2 0 0 #223# 105381376 100)
COMMENT     (LOGPEN 0 0 13408563) 1
COMMENT     (LOGFONT 57 21 0 0 400 0 0 0 0 3 2 1 18
COMMENT     "Georgia") 1.74233 0.555556 0
COMMENT     "{\\i Xma}I (3876)" "@N (@S)" 5 13.1564
COMMENT     -26.1349 0 -10 4.87872 0.932452 #357#))
COMMENT     (CObjectList))
COMMENT     #359=(CGroupWidget
COMMENT     (CWidget 4 (10 #12# 0) 1 2 0 0 Nil 1910 100)
COMMENT     (CObjectList
COMMENT     #360=(CScratch
COMMENT     (CWidget 1 (1 #12# 1) 1 2 0 0 #231# 70939088
COMMENT     100) (LOGPEN 0 8 10053171) 8 1 6.19464 1.9
COMMENT     0.082322 1)
COMMENT     #361=(CLabel
COMMENT     (CWidget 0 (0 0) 1 2 0 0 #223# -531229043 100)
COMMENT     (LOGPEN 0 0 13408563) 1
COMMENT     (LOGFONT 57 21 0 0 400 0 0 0 0 3 2 1 18
COMMENT     "Georgia") 1.74233 0.555556 0
COMMENT     "{\\i Pvu}I (125)" "@N (@S)" 5 4.2267 15.681
COMMENT     0 -10 4.01287 0.932452 #360#)
COMMENT     #362=(CScratch
COMMENT     (CWidget 2 (1 #12# 2) 1 2 0 0 #231# 71073664
COMMENT     100) (LOGPEN 0 8 10053171) 8 1 4.66688 1.9
COMMENT     0.082322 1)
COMMENT     #363=(CLabel (CWidget 0 (0 0) 1 2 0 0 #223# 1 100)
COMMENT     (LOGPEN 0 0 13408563) 1
COMMENT     (LOGFONT 57 21 0 0 400 0 0 0 0 3 2 1 18
COMMENT     "Georgia") 1.74233 0.555556 0
COMMENT     "{\\i Pvu}I (2537)" "@N (@S)" 5 17.9495
COMMENT     -10.454 0 -10 4.59566 0.932452 #362#)
COMMENT     #364=(CScratch
COMMENT     (CWidget 3 (1 #12# 3) 1 2 0 0 #231# 65190104
COMMENT     100) (LOGPEN 0 8 10053171) 8 1 0.646701 1.9
COMMENT     0.082322 1)
COMMENT     #365=(CLabel
COMMENT     (CWidget 0 (0 0) 1 2 0 0 #223# 105382776 100)
COMMENT     (LOGPEN 0 0 13408563) 1
COMMENT     (LOGFONT 57 21 0 0 400 0 0 0 0 3 2 1 18
COMMENT     "Georgia") 1.74233 0.555556 0
COMMENT     "{\\i Pvu}I (8884)" "@N (@S)" 5 -12.0541
COMMENT     12.1963 0 -10 4.5457 0.932452 #364#)
COMMENT     #366=(CScratch
COMMENT     (CWidget 4 (1 #12# 4) 1 2 0 0 #231# 71072264
COMMENT     100) (LOGPEN 0 8 10053171) 8 1 0.0791749 1.9
COMMENT     0.082322 1)
COMMENT     #367=(CLabel
COMMENT     (CWidget 0 (0 0) 1 2 0 0 #223# 105382496 100)
COMMENT     (LOGPEN 0 0 13408563) 1
COMMENT     (LOGFONT 57 21 0 0 400 0 0 0 0 3 2 1 18
COMMENT     "Georgia") 1.74233 0.555556 0
COMMENT     "{\\i Pvu}I (9780)" "@N (@S)" 5 -4.42548
COMMENT     15.681 0 -10 4.66226 0.932452 #366#))
COMMENT     (CObjectList))
COMMENT     #368=(CGroupWidget
COMMENT     (CWidget 5 (10 #4# 0) 1 2 0 0 Nil -236 100)
COMMENT     (CObjectList
COMMENT     #369=(CScratch
COMMENT     (CWidget 1 (1 #4# 1) 1 2 0 0 #231# 65187032
COMMENT     100) (LOGPEN 0 8 10053171) 8 1 6.0762 1.9
COMMENT     0.082322 1)
COMMENT     #370=(CLabel (CWidget 0 (0 0) 1 2 0 0 #223# 0 100)
COMMENT     (LOGPEN 0 0 13408563) 1
COMMENT     (LOGFONT 57 21 0 0 400 0 0 0 0 3 2 1 18
COMMENT     "Georgia") 1.74233 0.555556 0
COMMENT     "{\\i Hin}dIII (312)" "@N (@S)" 5 9.16256
COMMENT     13.9386 0 -10 5.07853 0.932452 #369#)
COMMENT     #371=(CScratch
COMMENT     (CWidget 2 (1 #4# 2) 1 2 0 0 #231# 71072504
COMMENT     100) (LOGPEN 0 8 10053171) 8 1 5.72593 1.9
COMMENT     0.082322 1)
COMMENT     #372=(CLabel (CWidget 0 (0 0) 1 2 0 0 #223# 0 100)
COMMENT     (LOGPEN 0 0 13408563) 1
COMMENT     (LOGFONT 57 21 0 0 400 0 0 0 0 3 2 1 18
COMMENT     "Georgia") 1.74233 0.555556 0
COMMENT     "{\\i Hin}dIII (865)" "@N (@S)" 5 15.3612
COMMENT     8.71165 0 -10 5.12849 0.932452 #371#)
COMMENT     #373=(CScratch
COMMENT     (CWidget 3 (1 #4# 3) 1 2 0 0 #231# 65186456
COMMENT     100) (LOGPEN 0 8 10053171) 8 1 5.35666 1.9
COMMENT     0.082322 1)
COMMENT     #374=(CLabel
COMMENT     (CWidget 0 (0 0) 1 2 0 0 #223# 3368703 100)
COMMENT     (LOGPEN 0 0 13408563) 1
COMMENT     (LOGFONT 57 21 0 0 400 0 0 0 0 3 2 1 18
COMMENT     "Georgia") 1.74233 0.555556 0
COMMENT     "{\\i Hin}dIII (1448)" "@N (@S)" 5 17.2071
COMMENT     5.22699 0 -10 5.54476 0.932452 #373#)
COMMENT     #375=(CScratch
COMMENT     (CWidget 4 (1 #4# 4) 1 2 0 0 #231# 71072984
COMMENT     100) (LOGPEN 0 8 10053171) 8 1 2.90477 1.9
COMMENT     0.082322 1)
COMMENT     #376=(CLabel (CWidget 0 (0 0) 1 2 0 0 #223# 0 100)
COMMENT     (LOGPEN 0 0 13408563) 1
COMMENT     (LOGFONT 57 21 0 0 400 0 0 0 0 3 2 1 18
COMMENT     "Georgia") 1.74233 0.555556 0
COMMENT     "{\\i Hin}dIII (5319)" "@N (@S)" 5 -14.2593
COMMENT     -10.454 0 -10 5.54476 0.932452 #375#)
COMMENT     #377=(CScratch
COMMENT     (CWidget 5 (1 #4# 5) 1 2 0 0 #231# 70936736
COMMENT     100) (LOGPEN 0 8 10053171) 8 1 1.97177 1.9
COMMENT     0.082322 1)
COMMENT     #378=(CLabel (CWidget 0 (0 0) 1 2 0 0 #223# 0 100)
COMMENT     (LOGPEN 0 0 13408563) 1
COMMENT     (LOGFONT 57 21 0 0 400 0 0 0 0 3 2 1 18
COMMENT     "Georgia") 1.74233 0.555556 0
COMMENT     "{\\i Hin}dIII (6792)" "@N (@S)" 5 -17.981
COMMENT     1.74233 0 -10 5.66132 0.932452 #377#))
COMMENT     (CObjectList))
COMMENT     #379=(CGroupWidget
COMMENT     (CWidget 5 (10 #6# 0) 1 2 0 0 Nil -2329 100)
COMMENT     (CObjectList
COMMENT     #380=(CScratch
COMMENT     (CWidget 1 (1 #6# 1) 1 2 0 0 #231# 71071784
COMMENT     100) (LOGPEN 0 8 10053171) 8 1 4.5269 1.9
COMMENT     0.082322 1)
COMMENT     #381=(CLabel
COMMENT     (CWidget 0 (0 0) 1 2 0 0 #223# 16776176 100)
COMMENT     (LOGPEN 0 0 13408563) 1
COMMENT     (LOGFONT 57 21 0 0 400 0 0 0 0 3 2 1 18
COMMENT     "Georgia") 1.74233 0.555556 0
COMMENT     "{\\i Nco}I (2758)" "@N (@S)" 5 18.067
COMMENT     -15.681 0 -10 4.64561 0.932452 #380#)
COMMENT     #382=(CScratch
COMMENT     (CWidget 2 (1 #6# 2) 1 2 0 0 #231# 71071144
COMMENT     100) (LOGPEN 0 8 10053171) 8 1 3.87704 1.9
COMMENT     0.082322 1)
COMMENT     #383=(CLabel (CWidget 0 (0 0) 1 2 0 0 #223# 4 100)
COMMENT     (LOGPEN 0 0 13408563) 1
COMMENT     (LOGFONT 57 21 0 0 400 0 0 0 0 3 2 1 18
COMMENT     "Georgia") 1.74233 0.555556 0
COMMENT     "{\\i Nco}I (3784)" "@N (@S)" 5 13.5874
COMMENT     -20.908 0 -10 4.64561 0.932452 #382#)
COMMENT     #384=(CScratch
COMMENT     (CWidget 3 (1 #6# 3) 1 2 0 0 #231# 0 100)
COMMENT     (LOGPEN 0 8 10053171) 8 1 3.5464 1.9 0.082322
COMMENT     1)
COMMENT     #385=(CLabel (CWidget 0 (0 0) 1 2 0 0 #223# 0 100)
COMMENT     (LOGPEN 0 0 13408563) 1
COMMENT     (LOGFONT 57 21 0 0 400 0 0 0 0 3 2 1 18
COMMENT     "Georgia") 1.74233 0.555556 0
COMMENT     "{\\i Nco}I (4306)" "@N (@S)" 5 9.5535
COMMENT     -29.6196 0 -10 4.64561 0.932452 #384#)
COMMENT     #386=(CScratch
COMMENT     (CWidget 4 (1 #6# 4) 1 2 0 0 #231# 71069984
COMMENT     100) (LOGPEN 0 8 10053171) 8 1 3.08655 1.9
COMMENT     0.082322 1)
COMMENT     #387=(CLabel
COMMENT     (CWidget 0 (0 0) 1 2 0 0 #223# 448 100)
COMMENT     (LOGPEN 0 0 13408563) 1
COMMENT     (LOGFONT 57 21 0 0 400 0 0 0 0 3 2 1 18
COMMENT     "Georgia") 1.74233 0.555556 0
COMMENT     "{\\i Nco}I (5032)" "@N (@S)" 5 -4.14428
COMMENT     -17.4233 0 -10 4.64561 0.932452 #386#)
COMMENT     #388=(CScratch
COMMENT     (CWidget 5 (1 #6# 5) 1 2 0 0 #231# 70938864
COMMENT     100) (LOGPEN 0 8 10053171) 8 1 1.74628 1.9
COMMENT     0.082322 1)
COMMENT     #389=(CLabel
COMMENT     (CWidget 0 (0 0) 1 2 0 0 #223# 1833 100)
COMMENT     (LOGPEN 0 0 13408563) 1
COMMENT     (LOGFONT 57 21 0 0 400 0 0 0 0 3 2 1 18
COMMENT     "Georgia") 1.74233 0.555556 0
COMMENT     "{\\i Nco}I (7148)" "@N (@S)" 5 -17.4119
COMMENT     5.22699 0 -10 4.59566 0.932452 #388#))
COMMENT     (CObjectList))) (CObjectList))
COMMENT     #390=(CGroupWidget (CWidget 14 (16 0) 1 2 0 0 Nil -2538 100)
COMMENT     (CObjectList) (CObjectList))
COMMENT     #391=(CGroupWidget (CWidget 12 (0 0) 1 2 0 0 Nil -1596 100)
COMMENT     (CObjectList) (CObjectList))) (CObjectList)))
COMMENT     (CSeqView 10 10 (CObjectList #392=(XLATFRAGMENT 2644 1112 0 1 2645
            3338))
COMMENT     (CObList #393=(AnlzXLATItem 2644 5982 2 2644 5982)) 1 (CObList))
COMMENT     (CObList) 1387093 (CStringList) 4283391114 4291547871 (CObList)))
FEATURES             Location/Qualifiers
     misc_feature    5999..6589
                     /vntifkey="21"
                     /label=WPRE
     misc_feature    7..234
                     /vntifkey="21"
                     /label=RSV
     misc_feature    6966..7097
                     /vntifkey="21"
                     /label=SV40\poly(A)
     misc_feature    1798..1916
                     /vntifkey="21"
                     /label=cPPT
     misc_feature    6661..6894
                     /vntifkey="21"
                     /label=LTR
     misc_feature    complement(8440..9300)
                     /vntifkey="21"
                     /label=AmpR
     misc_feature    567..919
                     /vntifkey="21"
                     /label=Gag
     misc_feature    1076..1308
                     /vntifkey="21"
                     /label=RPE
     misc_feature    1309..1797
                     /vntifkey="21"
                     /label=env
     misc_feature    7622..8295
                     /vntifkey="21"
                     /label=pUC_ORI
     misc_feature    235..414
                     /vntifkey="21"
                     /label=LTR
     promoter        2226..2498
                     /ApEinfo_fwdcolor=#800000
                     /ApEinfo_revcolor=#800000
                     /vntifkey="29"
                     /label=chicken\beta\actin\promoter
     enhancer        1941..2225
                     /ApEinfo_fwdcolor=cyan
                     /ApEinfo_revcolor=#80ffff
                     /vntifkey="9"
                     /label=CMV\promoter
     misc_feature    2759..3811
                     /vntifkey="21"
                     /label=iCre
     misc_feature    3818..3883
                     /vntifkey="21"
                     /label=P2A\Peptide
     misc_feature    3884..5317
                     /vntifkey="21"
                     /label=tdTomato
     CDS             5387..5983
                     /vntifkey="4"
                     /label=Puro
     misc_feature    5318..5386
                     /vntifkey="21"
                     /label=2A\Peptide
     CDS             2759..5983
                     /vntifkey="4"
                     /label=ORF
BASE COUNT  2405 a 2608 c 2722 g 2169 t
ORIGIN
        1 acgcgtgtag tcttatgcaa tactcttgta gtcttgcaac atggtaacga tgagttagca
       61 acatgcctta caaggagaga aaaagcaccg tgcatgccga ttggtggaag taaggtggta
      121 cgatcgtgcc ttattaggaa ggcaacagac gggtctgaca tggattggac gaaccactga
      181 attgccgcat tgcagagata ttgtatttaa gtgcctagct cgatacaata aacgggtctc
      241 tctggttaga ccagatctga gcctgggagc tctctggcta actagggaac ccactgctta
      301 agcctcaata aagcttgcct tgagtgcttc aagtagtgtg tgcccgtctg ttgtgtgact
      361 ctggtaacta gagatccctc agaccctttt agtcagtgtg gaaaatctct agcagtggcg
      421 cccgaacagg gacctgaaag cgaaagggaa accagagctc tctcgacgca ggactcggct
      481 tgctgaagcg cgcacggcaa gaggcgaggg gcggcgactg gtgagtacgc caaaaatttt
      541 gactagcgga ggctagaagg agagagatgg gtgcgagagc gtcagtatta agcgggggag
      601 aattagatcg cgatgggaaa aaattcggtt aaggccaggg ggaaagaaaa aatataaatt
      661 aaaacatata gtatgggcaa gcagggagct agaacgattc gcagttaatc ctggcctgtt
      721 agaaacatca gaaggctgta gacaaatact gggacagcta caaccatccc ttcagacagg
      781 atcagaagaa cttagatcat tatataatac agtagcaacc ctctattgtg tgcatcaaag
      841 gatagagata aaagacacca aggaagcttt agacaagata gaggaagagc aaaacaaaag
      901 taagaccacc gcacagcaag cggccactga tcttcagacc tggaggagga gatatgaggg
      961 acaattggag aagtgaatta tataaatata aagtagtaaa aattgaacca ttaggagtag
     1021 cacccaccaa ggcaaagaga agagtggtgc agagagaaaa aagagcagtg ggaataggag
     1081 ctttgttcct tgggttcttg ggagcagcag gaagcactat gggcgcagcc tcaatgacgc
     1141 tgacggtaca ggccagacaa ttattgtctg gtatagtgca gcagcagaac aatttgctga
     1201 gggctattga ggcgcaacag catctgttgc aactcacagt ctggggcatc aagcagctcc
     1261 aggcaagaat cctggctgtg gaaagatacc taaaggatca acagctcctg gggatttggg
     1321 gttgctctgg aaaactcatt tgcaccactg ctgtgccttg gaatgctagt tggagtaata
     1381 aatctctgga acagattgga atcacacgac ctggatggag tgggacagag aaattaacaa
     1441 ttacacaagc ttaatacact ccttaattga agaatcgcaa aaccagcaag aaaagaatga
     1501 acaagaatta ttggaattag ataaatgggc aagtttgtgg aattggttta acataacaaa
     1561 ttggctgtgg tatataaaat tattcataat gatagtagga ggcttggtag gtttaagaat
     1621 agtttttgct gtactttcta tagtgaatag agttaggcag ggatattcac cattatcgtt
     1681 tcagacccac ctcccaaccc cgaggggacc cgacaggccc gaaggaatag aagaagaagg
     1741 tggagagaga gacagagaca gatccattcg attagtgaac ggatctcgac ggttaacttt
     1801 taaaagaaaa ggggggattg gggggtacag tgcaggggaa agaatagtag acataatagc
     1861 aacagacata caaactaaag aattacaaaa acaaattaca aaaattcaaa attttatcga
     1921 ttaattaagg tacctctggt cgttacataa cttacggtaa atggcccgcc tggctgaccg
     1981 cccaacgacc ccgcccattg acgtcaataa tgacgtatgt tcccatagta acgccaatag
     2041 ggactttcca ttgacgtcaa tgggtggagt atttacggta aactgcccac ttggcagtac
     2101 atcaagtgta tcatatgcca agtacgcccc ctattgacgt caatgacggt aaatggcccg
     2161 cctggcatta tgcccagtac atgaccttat gggactttcc tacttggcag tacatctact
     2221 cgaggccacg ttctgcttca ctctccccat ctcccccccc tccccacccc caattttgta
     2281 tttatttatt ttttaattat tttgtgcagc gatgggggcg gggggggggg gggggggggc
     2341 gcgcgccagg cggggcgggg cggggcgagg ggcggggcgg ggcgaggcgg agaggtgcgg
     2401 cggcagccaa tcagagcggc gcgctccgaa agtttccttt tatggcgagg cggcggcggc
     2461 ggcggcccta taaaaagcga agcgcgcggc gggcgggagc gggatcagcc accgcggtgg
     2521 cggccctaga gtcgatcgag gaactgaaaa accagaaagt taactggtaa gtttagtctt
     2581 tttgtctttt atttcaggtc cccgatccgg tggtggtgca aatcaaagaa ctgctcctca
     2641 gtggatgttg cctttacttc taggcctgta cggaagtgtt acttctgctc taaaagctgc
     2701 ggaattgtac ccgcggccga tccaccggtc gggatccttc gaaaccggtg ctagcaccat
     2761 ggtgcccaag aagaagagga aagtctccaa cctgctgact gtgcaccaaa acctgcctgc
     2821 cctccctgtg gatgccacct ctgatgaagt caggaagaac ctgatggaca tgttcaggga
     2881 caggcaggcc ttctctgaac acacctggaa gatgctcctg tctgtgtgca gatcctgggc
     2941 tgcctggtgc aagctgaaca acaggaaatg gttccctgct gaacctgagg atgtgaggga
     3001 ctacctcctg tacctgcaag ccagaggcct ggctgtgaag accatccaac agcacctggg
     3061 ccagctcaac atgctgcaca ggagatctgg cctgcctcgc ccttctgact ccaatgctgt
     3121 gtccctggtg atgaggagaa tcagaaagga gaatgtggat gctggggaga gagccaagca
     3181 ggccctggcc tttgaacgca ctgactttga ccaagtcaga tccctgatgg agaactctga
     3241 cagatgccag gacatcagga acctggcctt cctgggcatt gcctacaaca ccctgctgcg
     3301 cattgccgaa attgccagaa tcagagtgaa ggacatctcc cgcaccgatg gtgggagaat
     3361 gctgatccac attggcagga ccaagaccct ggtgtccaca gctggtgtgg agaaggccct
     3421 gtccctgggg gttaccaagc tggtggagag atggatctct gtgtctggtg tggctgatga
     3481 ccccaacaac tacctgttct gccgggtcag aaagaatggt gtggctgccc cttctgccac
     3541 ctcccaactg tccacccggg ccctggaagg gatctttgag gccacccacc gcctgatcta
     3601 tggtgccaag gatgactctg ggcagagata cctggcctgg tctggccact ctgccagagt
     3661 gggtgctgcc agggacatgg ccagggctgg tgtgtccatc cctgaaatca tgcaggctgg
     3721 tggctggacc aatgtgaaca ttgtgatgaa ctacatcaga aacctggact ctgagactgg
     3781 ggccatggtg aggctgctcg aggatgggga cgttaacgga agcggagcca ctaacttctc
     3841 cctgttgaaa caagcagggg atgtcgaaga gaatcccggg ccaatggtga gcaagggcga
     3901 ggaggtcatc aaagagttca tgcgcttcaa ggtgcgcatg gagggctcca tgaacggcca
     3961 cgagttcgag atcgagggcg agggcgaggg ccgcccctac gagggcaccc agaccgccaa
     4021 gctgaaggtg accaagggcg gccccctgcc cttcgcctgg gacatcctgt ccccccagtt
     4081 catgtacggc tccaaggcgt acgtgaagca ccccgccgac atccccgatt acaagaagct
     4141 gtccttcccc gagggcttca agtgggagcg cgtgatgaac ttcgaggacg gcggtctggt
     4201 gaccgtgacc caggactcct ccctgcagga cggcacgctg atctacaagg tgaagatgcg
     4261 cggcaccaac ttcccccccg acggccccgt aatgcagaag aagaccatgg gctgggaggc
     4321 ctccaccgag cgcctgtacc cccgcgacgg cgtgctgaag ggcgagatcc accaggccct
     4381 gaagctgaag gacggcggcc actacctggt ggagttcaag accatctaca tggccaagaa
     4441 gcccgtgcaa ctgcccggct actactacgt ggacaccaag ctggacatca cctcccacaa
     4501 cgaggactac accatcgtgg aacagtacga gcgctccgag ggccgccacc acctgttcct
     4561 ggggcatggc accggcagca ccggcagcgg cagctccggc accgcctcct ccgaggacaa
     4621 caacatggcc gtcatcaaag agttcatgcg cttcaaggtg cgcatggagg gctccatgaa
     4681 cggccacgag ttcgagatcg agggcgaggg cgagggccgc ccctacgagg gcacccagac
     4741 cgccaagctg aaggtgacca agggcggccc cctgcccttc gcctgggaca tcctgtcccc
     4801 ccagttcatg tacggctcca aggcgtacgt gaagcacccc gccgacatcc ccgattacaa
     4861 gaagctgtcc ttccccgagg gcttcaagtg ggagcgcgtg atgaacttcg aggacggcgg
     4921 tctggtgacc gtgacccagg actcctccct gcaggacggc acgctgatct acaaggtgaa
     4981 gatgcgcggc accaacttcc cccccgacgg ccccgtaatg cagaagaaga ccatgggctg
     5041 ggaggcctcc accgagcgcc tgtacccccg cgacggcgtg ctgaagggcg agatccacca
     5101 ggccctgaag ctgaaggacg gcggccacta cctggtggag ttcaagacca tctacatggc
     5161 caagaagccc gtgcaactgc ccggctacta ctacgtggac accaagctgg acatcacctc
     5221 ccacaacgag gactacacca tcgtggaaca gtacgagcgc tccgagggcc gccaccacct
     5281 gttcctgtac ggcatggacg agctgtacaa ggtcgacaag cttggcagtg gagagggcag
     5341 aggaagtctg ctaacatgcg gtgacgtcga ggagaatcct ggcccaatga ccgagtacaa
     5401 gcccacggtg cgcctcgcca cccgcgacga cgtccccagg gccgtacgca ccctcgccgc
     5461 cgcgttcgcc gactaccccg ccacgcgcca caccgtcgat ccggaccgcc acatcgagcg
     5521 ggtcaccgag ctgcaagaac tcttcctcac gcgcgtcggg ctcgacatcg gcaaggtgtg
     5581 ggtcgcggac gacggcgccg cggtggcggt ctggaccacg ccggagagcg tcgaagcggg
     5641 ggcggtgttc gccgagatcg gcccgcgcat ggccgagttg agcggttccc ggctggccgc
     5701 gcagcaacag atggaaggcc tcctggcgcc gcaccggccc aaggagcccg cgtggttcct
     5761 ggccaccgtc ggcgtctcgc ccgaccacca gggcaagggt ctgggcagcg ccgtcgtgct
     5821 ccccggagtg gaggcggccg agcgcgccgg ggtgcccgcc ttcctggaga cctccgcgcc
     5881 ccgcaacctc cccttctacg agcggctcgg cttcaccgtc accgccgacg tcgaggtgcc
     5941 cgaaggaccg cgcacctggt gcatgacccg caagcccggt gcctgagaat tcgtcgacaa
     6001 tcaacctctg gattacaaaa tttgtgaaag attgactggt attcttaact atgttgctcc
     6061 ttttacgcta tgtggatacg ctgctttaat gcctttgtat catgctattg cttcccgtat
     6121 ggctttcatt ttctcctcct tgtataaatc ctggttgctg tctctttatg aggagttgtg
     6181 gcccgttgtc aggcaacgtg gcgtggtgtg cactgtgttt gctgacgcaa cccccactgg
     6241 ttggggcatt gccaccacct gtcagctcct ttccgggact ttcgctttcc ccctccctat
     6301 tgccacggcg gaactcatcg ccgcctgcct tgcccgctgc tggacagggg ctcggctgtt
     6361 gggcactgac aattccgtgg tgttgtcggg gaaatcatcg tcctttcctt ggctgctcgc
     6421 ctgtgttgcc acctggattc tgcgcgggac gtccttctgc tacgtccctt cggccctcaa
     6481 tccagcggac cttccttccc gcggcctgct gccggctctg cggcctcttc cgcgtcttcg
     6541 ccttcgccct cagacgagtc ggatctccct ttgggccgcc tccccgcctg gtacctttaa
     6601 gaccaatgac ttacaaggca gctgtagatc ttagccactt tttaaaagaa aaggggggac
     6661 tggaagggct aattcactcc caacgaaaat aagatctgct ttttgcttgt actgggtctc
     6721 tctggttaga ccagatctga gcctgggagc tctctggcta actagggaac ccactgctta
     6781 agcctcaata aagcttgcct tgagtgcttc aagtagtgtg tgcccgtctg ttgtgtgact
     6841 ctggtaacta gagatccctc agaccctttt agtcagtgtg gaaaatctct agcagtagta
     6901 gttcatgtca tcttattatt cagtatttat aacttgcaaa gaaatgaata tcagagagtg
     6961 agaggaactt gtttattgca gcttataatg gttacaaata aagcaatagc atcacaaatt
     7021 tcacaaataa agcatttttt tcactgcatt ctagttgtgg tttgtccaaa ctcatcaatg
     7081 tatcttatca tgtctggctc tagctatccc gcccctaact ccgcccagtt ccgcccattc
     7141 tccgccccat ggctgactaa ttttttttat ttatgcagag gccgaggccg cctcggcctc
     7201 tgagctattc cagaagtagt gaggaggctt ttttggaggc ctagactttt gcagagacgg
     7261 cccaaattcg taatcatggt catagctgtt tcctgtgtga aattgttatc cgctcacaat
     7321 tccacacaac atacgagccg gaagcataaa gtgtaaagcc tggggtgcct aatgagtgag
     7381 ctaactcaca ttaattgcgt tgcgctcact gcccgctttc cagtcgggaa acctgtcgtg
     7441 ccagctgcat taatgaatcg gccaacgcgc ggggagaggc ggtttgcgta ttgggcgctc
     7501 ttccgcttcc tcgctcactg actcgctgcg ctcggtcgtt cggctgcggc gagcggtatc
     7561 agctcactca aaggcggtaa tacggttatc cacagaatca ggggataacg caggaaagaa
     7621 catgtgagca aaaggccagc aaaaggccag gaaccgtaaa aaggccgcgt tgctggcgtt
     7681 tttccatagg ctccgccccc ctgacgagca tcacaaaaat cgacgctcaa gtcagaggtg
     7741 gcgaaacccg acaggactat aaagatacca ggcgtttccc cctggaagct ccctcgtgcg
     7801 ctctcctgtt ccgaccctgc cgcttaccgg atacctgtcc gcctttctcc cttcgggaag
     7861 cgtggcgctt tctcatagct cacgctgtag gtatctcagt tcggtgtagg tcgttcgctc
     7921 caagctgggc tgtgtgcacg aaccccccgt tcagcccgac cgctgcgcct tatccggtaa
     7981 ctatcgtctt gagtccaacc cggtaagaca cgacttatcg ccactggcag cagccactgg
     8041 taacaggatt agcagagcga ggtatgtagg cggtgctaca gagttcttga agtggtggcc
     8101 taactacggc tacactagaa ggacagtatt tggtatctgc gctctgctga agccagttac
     8161 cttcggaaaa agagttggta gctcttgatc cggcaaacaa accaccgctg gtagcggtgg
     8221 tttttttgtt tgcaagcagc agattacgcg cagaaaaaaa ggatctcaag aagatccttt
     8281 gatcttttct acggggtctg acgctcagtg gaacgaaaac tcacgttaag ggattttggt
     8341 catgagatta tcaaaaagga tcttcaccta gatcctttta aattaaaaat gaagttttaa
     8401 atcaatctaa agtatatatg agtaaacttg gtctgacagt taccaatgct taatcagtga
     8461 ggcacctatc tcagcgatct gtctatttcg ttcatccata gttgcctgac tccccgtcgt
     8521 gtagataact acgatacggg agggcttacc atctggcccc agtgctgcaa tgataccgcg
     8581 agacccacgc tcaccggctc cagatttatc agcaataaac cagccagccg gaagggccga
     8641 gcgcagaagt ggtcctgcaa ctttatccgc ctccatccag tctattaatt gttgccggga
     8701 agctagagta agtagttcgc cagttaatag tttgcgcaac gttgttgcca ttgctacagg
     8761 catcgtggtg tcacgctcgt cgtttggtat ggcttcattc agctccggtt cccaacgatc
     8821 aaggcgagtt acatgatccc ccatgttgtg caaaaaagcg gttagctcct tcggtcctcc
     8881 gatcgttgtc agaagtaagt tggccgcagt gttatcactc atggttatgg cagcactgca
     8941 taattctctt actgtcatgc catccgtaag atgcttttct gtgactggtg agtactcaac
     9001 caagtcattc tgagaatagt gtatgcggcg accgagttgc tcttgcccgg cgtcaatacg
     9061 ggataatacc gcgccacata gcagaacttt aaaagtgctc atcattggaa aacgttcttc
     9121 ggggcgaaaa ctctcaagga tcttaccgct gttgagatcc agttcgatgt aacccactcg
     9181 tgcacccaac tgatcttcag catcttttac tttcaccagc gtttctgggt gagcaaaaac
     9241 aggaaggcaa aatgccgcaa aaaagggaat aagggcgaca cggaaatgtt gaatactcat
     9301 actcttcctt tttcaatatt attgaagcat ttatcagggt tattgtctca tgagcggata
     9361 catatttgaa tgtatttaga aaaataaaca aataggggtt ccgcgcacat ttccccgaaa
     9421 agtgccacct gacgtctaag aaaccattat tatcatgaca ttaacctata aaaataggcg
     9481 tatcacgagg ccctttcgtc tcgcgcgttt cggtgatgac ggtgaaaacc tctgacacat
     9541 gcagctcccg gagacggtca cagcttgtct gtaagcggat gccgggagca gacaagcccg
     9601 tcagggcgcg tcagcgggtg ttggcgggtg tcggggctgg cttaactatg cggcatcaga
     9661 gcagattgta ctgagagtgc accatatgcg gtgtgaaata ccgcacagat gcgtaaggag
     9721 aaaataccgc atcaggcgcc attcgccatt caggctgcgc aactgttggg aagggcgatc
     9781 ggtgcgggcc tcttcgctat tacgccagct ggcgaaaggg ggatgtgctg caaggcgatt
     9841 aagttgggta acgccagggt tttcccagtc acgacgttgt aaaacgacgg ccagtgccaa
     9901 gctg
//
