[The description below was written by a language model from this plasmid's Addgene catalogue record and the feature table of its GenBank file.]
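Description:
pCDH-CB-iCre-P2A-tdTomato-T2A-Puro is a lentiviral transfer plasmid for mammalian expression, built on the pCDH-CMV-MCS backbone, in which the ClaI/SalI fragment carrying the original promoter was replaced with a CB promoter and multiple cloning site. It is about 9.9 kb (the catalogue and the sequence file differ by a few bases). In bacteria it is maintained at high copy through a pUC origin and selected with ampicillin via AmpR. The annotated viral elements follow the usual layout of an RSV-driven hybrid 5′ LTR: a partial gag region, a feature labelled "RPE" (by position, presumably the Rev response element), env-derived sequence and a cPPT lie upstream of the expression cassette. WPRE, the 3′ LTR and an SV40 polyadenylation signal lie downstream. The cPPT aids nuclear import of the viral genome, and WPRE enhances transcript stability and expression. Because the plasmid encodes no functional viral proteins, packaging functions must be provided in trans.

The payload, cloned between BamHI and EcoRI, is a single open reading frame of roughly 3.2 kb driven by the CB promoter, a CMV enhancer fused to the chicken beta-actin promoter that gives strong, broad expression. It encodes iCre (a codon-improved Cre recombinase), the red fluorescent protein tdTomato and puromycin N-acetyltransferase, separated by P2A and T2A self-cleaving peptides. One transcript therefore yields three separate proteins. Transduced or transfected cells receive Cre activity for recombining loxP-flanked sequences, can be identified by red fluorescence, and can be enriched with puromycin. The record does not specify particular target cells or applications beyond expression of these three products.
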