Addgene plasmid #72255: pCDH-CB-iCre-P2A-tdTomato-T2A-Puro
Purpose: Express iCre, tdTomato and puromycin resistance gene (puromycin N-acetyl-transferase) under CB (chicken beta-actin + CMV enhancer) promoter
Depositing lab: Kazuhiro Oka. Depositing organization: Baylor College of Medicine.
Backbone
  Vector backbone: pCDH-CMV-MCS
  Backbone manufacturer: Systembio
  Backbone size w/o insert (bp): 6677
  Total vector size (bp): 9898
  Modifications to backbone: ClaI/SalI fragment was replaced with CB promoter + MCS
  Vector type: Mammalian Expression, Lentiviral
  Selectable markers: Puromycin
Growth in bacteria
  Bacterial resistance: Ampicillin, 100 μg/mL
  Growth temperature: 37°C
  Growth strain: NEB Stable
  Copy number: High Copy
Gene/Insert
  Gene/Insert name: iCre-P2A-tdTomato-T2A-Puro
  Insert size (bp): 3249
  Promoter: CB
  Cloning method: Restriction Enzyme; 5′ cloning site BamHI (not destroyed); 3′ cloning site EcoRI (not destroyed)
  Sequencing primers: 5′ CGGTGGTGGTGCAAATCAAA; 3′ CAACACCACGGAATTGTCAG
Terms and licenses: Academic/Nonprofit Terms; Industry Terms: Not Available to Industry
How to cite: pCDH-CB-iCre-P2A-tdTomato-T2A-Puro was a gift from Kazuhiro Oka (Addgene plasmid # 72255 ; http://n2t.net/addgene:72255 ; RRID:Addgene_72255)
