>Addgene plasmid #72255 | pCDH-CB-iCre-P2A-tdTomato-T2A-Puro | addgene partial sequence | sequence record 134547 | pcDL-F 5'-GTTGCCTTTACTTCTAGGCCT-3'
TGGTGCAAGCTGAACAACAGGAAATGGTTCCCTGCTGAACCTGAGGATGTGAGGGACTACCTCCTGTACC
TGCAAGCCAGAGGCCTGGCTGTGAAGACCATCCAACAGCACCTGGGCCAGCTCAACATGCTGCACAGGAG
ATCTGGCCTGCCTCGCCCTTCTGACTCCAATGCTGTGTCCCTGGTGATGAGGAGAATCAGAAAGGAGAAT
GTGGATGCTGGGGAGAGAGCCAAGCAGGCCCTGGCCTTTGAACGCACTGACTTTGACCAAGTCAGATCCC
TGATGGAGAACTCTGACAGATGCCAGGACATCAGGAACCTGGCCTTCCTGGGCATTGCCTACAACACCCT
GCTGCGCATTGCCGAAATTGCCAGAATCAGAGTGAAGGACATCTCCCGCACCGATGGTGGGAGAATGCTG
ATCCACATTGGCAGGACCAAGACCCTGGTGTCCACAGCTGGTGTGGAGAAGGCCCTGTCCCTGGGGGTTA
CCAA
