>Addgene plasmid #72255 | pCDH-CB-iCre-P2A-tdTomato-T2A-Puro | addgene partial sequence | sequence record 141249 | WPRE-R 5'-CATAGCGTAAAAGGAGCAACA-3'
ATTTTGTAATCCAGAGGTTGATTGTCGACGAATTCTCAGGCACCGGGCTTGCGGGTCATGCACCAGGTGC
GCGGTCCTTCGGGCACCTCGACGTCGGCGGTGACGGTGAAGCCGAGCCGCTCGTAGAAGGGGAGGTTGCG
GGGCGCGGAGGTCTCCAGGAAGGCGGGCACCCCGGCGCGCTCGGCCGCCTCCACTCCGGGGAGCACGACG
GCGCTGCCCAGACCCTTGCCCTGGTGGTCGGGCGAGACGCCGACGGTGGCCAGGAACCACGCGGGCTCCT
TGGGCCGGTGCGGCGCCAGGAGGCCTTCCATCTGTTGCTGCGCGGCCAGCCGGGAACCGCTCAACTCGGC
CATGCGCGGGCCGATCTCGGCGAACACCGCCCCCGCTTCGACGCTCTCCGGCGTGGTCCAGACCGCCACC
GCGGCGCCGTCGTCCGCGACCCACACCTTGCCGATGTCGAGCCCGACGCGCGTGAGGAAGAGTTCTTGCA
GCTCGGTGACCCGCTCGATGTGGCGGTCCGGATCGACGGTGTGGCGCGTGGCGGGGTAGTCGGCGAACGC
GGCGGCGAGGGTGCGTACGGCCCTGGGGACGTCGTCGCGGGTGGCGAGGCGCACCGTGGGCTTGTACTCG
GTCATTGGGCCAGGATTCTCCTCGACGTCACCGCATGTTAGCAGACTTCCTCTGCCCTCTCCACTGCCAA
GCTTGTCGACCTTGTACAAGGTCGACAAGCTTGTCGACCTTGTACAGCTCGTCCATGCCGTACAGGAACA
GGTGGTGGCGGCCCTCGGAGCGCTCGTACTGTTCCACGATGGTGTAGTCCTCGTTGTGGGAGGTGATGTC
CAGCTTGGTGTCCACGTAGTAGTAGCCGGGCAGTTGCACGGGCTTCTTGGCCATGTAGATGGTCTTGAAC
TCCACCAGGTAGTGGCCGCCGTCCTTCAGCTTCAGGGCCTGGTGGATCTCGCCCTTCAGCAC
