>Addgene plasmid #72255 | pCDH-CB-iCre-P2A-tdTomato-T2A-Puro | addgene partial sequence | sequence record 173335 | Addgene Partial NGS Result
GGCGGAGAGGTGCGGCGGCAGCCAATCAGAGCGGCGCGCTCCGAAAGTTTCCTTTTATGGCGAGGCGGCG
GCGGCGGCGGCCCTATAAAAAGCGAAGCGCGCGGCGGGCGGGAGCGGGATCAGCCACCGCGGTGGCGGCC
CTAGAGTCGATCGAGGAACTGAAAAACCAGAAAGTTAACTGGTAAGTTTAGTCTTTTTGTCTTTTATTTC
AGGTCCCCGATCCGGTGGTGGTGCAAATCAAAGAACTGCTCCTCAGTGGATGTTGCCTTTACTTCTAGGC
CTGTACGGAAGTGTTACTTCTGCTCTAAAAGCTGCGGAATTGTACCCGCGGCCGATCCACCGGTCGGGAT
CCTTCGAAACCGGTGCTAGCACCATGGTGCCCAAGAAGAAGAGGAAAGTCTCCAACCTGCTGACTGTGCA
CCAAAACCTGCCTGCCCTCCCTGTGGATGCCACCTCTGATGAAGTCAGGAAGAACCTGATGGACATGTTC
AGGGACAGGCAGGCCTTCTCTGAACACACCTGGAAGATGCTCCTGTCTGTGTGCAGATCCTGGGCTGCCT
GGTGCAAGCTGAACAACAGGAAATGGTTCCCTGCTGAACCTGAGGATGTGAGGGACTACCTCCTGTACCT
GCAAGCCAGAGGCCTGGCTGTGAAGACCATCCAACAGCACCTGGGCCAGCTCAACATGCTGCACAGGAGA
TCTGGCCTGCCTCGCCCTTCTGACTCCAATGCTGTGTCCCTGGTGATGAGGAGAATCAGAAAGGAGAATG
TGGATGCTGGGGAGAGAGCCAAGCAGGCCCTGGCCTTTGAACGCACTGACTTTGACCAAGTCAGATCCCT
GATGGAGAACTCTGACAGATGCCAGGACATCAGGAACCTGGCCTTCCTGGGCATTGCCTACAACACCCTG
CTGCGCATTGCCGAAATTGCCAGAATCAGAGTGAAGGACATCTCCCGCACCGATGGTGGGAGAATGCTGA
TCCACATTGGCAGGACCAAGACCCTGGTGTCCACAGCTGGTGTGGAGAAGGCCCTGTCCCTGGGGGTTAC
CAAGCTGGTGGAGAGATGGATCTCTGTGTCTGGTGTGGCTGATGACCCCAACAACTACCTGTTCTGCCGG
GTCAGAAAGAATGGTGTGGCTGCCCCTTCTGCCACCTCCCAACTGTCCACCCGGGCCCTGGAAGGGATCT
TTGAGGCCACCCACCGCCTGATCTATGGTGCCAAGGATGACTCTGGGCAGAGATACCTGGCCTGGTCTGG
CCACTCTGCCAGAGTGGGTGCTGCCAGGGACATGGCCAGGGCTGGTGTGTCCATCCCTGAAATCATGCAG
GCTGGTGGCTGGACCAATGTGAACATTGTGATGAACTACATCAGAAACCTGGACTCTGAGACTGGGGCCA
TGGTGAGGCTGCTCGAGGATGGGGACGTTAACGGAAGCGGAGCCACTAACTTCTCCCTGTTGAAACAAGC
AGGGGATGTCGAAGAGAATCCCGGGCCAATGGTGAGCAAGGGCGAGGAGGTCATCAAAGAGTTCATGCGC
TTCAAGGTGCGCATGGAGGGCTCCATGAACGGCCACGAGTTCGAGATCGAGGGCGAGGGCGAGGGCCGCC
CCTACGAGGGCACCCAGACCGCCAAGCTGAAGGTGACCAAGGGCGGCCCCCTGCCCTTCGCCTGGGACAT
CCTGTCCCCCCAGTTCATGTACGGCTCCAAGGCGTACGTGAAGCACCCCGCCGACATCCCCGATTACAAG
AAGCTGTCCTTCCCCGAGGGCTTCAAGTGGGAGCGCGTGATGAACTTCGAGGACGGCGGTCTGGTGACCG
TGACCCAGGACTCCTCCCTGCAGGACGGCACGCTGATCTACAAGGTGAAGATGCGCGGCACCAACTTCCC
CCCCGACGGCCCCGTAATGCAGAAGAAGACCATGGGCTGGGAGGCCTCCACCGAGCGCCTGTACCCCCGC
GACGGCGTGCTGAAGGGCGAGATCCACCAGGCCCTGAAGCTGAAGGACGGCGGCCACTACCTGGTGGAGT
TCAAGACCATCTACATGGCCAAGAAGCCCGTGCAACTGCCCGGCTACTACTACGTGGACACCAAGCTGGA
CATCACCTCCCACAACGAGGACTACACCATCGTGGAACAGTACGAGCGCTCCGAGGGCCGCCACCACCTG
TTCCTGGGGCATGGCATCGGCAGCACCGGCAGCGGCAGCTCCGGCACCGCCTCCTCCGAGGACAACAACA
TGGCCGTCATCAAAGAGTTCATGCGCTTCAAGGTGCGCATGGAGGGCTCCATGAACGGCCACGAGTTCGA
GATCGAGGGCGAGGGCGAGGGCCGCCCCTACGAGGGCACCCAGACCGCCAAGCTGAAGGTGACCAAGGGC
GGCCCCCTGCCCTTCGCCTGGGACATCCTGTCCCCCCAGTTCATGTACGGCTCCAAGGCGTACGTGAAGC
ACCCCGCCGACATCCCCGATTACAAGAAGCTGTCCTTCCCCGAGGGCTTCAAGTGGGAGCGCGTGATGAA
CTTCGAGGACGGCGGTCTGGTGACCGTGACCCAGGACTCCTCCCTGCAGGACGGCACGCTGATCTACAAG
GTGAAGATGCGCGGCACCAACTTCCCCCCCGACGGCCCCGTAATGCAGAAGAAGACCATGGGCTGGGAGG
CCTCCACCGAGCGCCTGTACCCCCGCGACGGCGTGCTGAAGGGCGAGATCCACCAGGCCCTGAAGCTGAA
GGACGGCGGCCACTACCTGGTGGAGTTCAAGACCATCTACATGGCCAAGAAGCCCGTGCAACTGCCCGGC
TACTACTACGTGGACACCAAGCTGGACATCACCTCCCACAACGAGGACTACACCATCGTGGAACAGTACG
AGCGCTCCGAGGGCCGCCACCACCTGTTCCTGTACGGCATGGACGAGCTGTACAAGGTCGACAAGCTTGG
CAGTGGAGAGGGCAGAGGAAGTCTGCTAACATGCGGTGACGTCGAGGAGAATCCTGGCCCAATGACCGAG
TACAAGCCCACGGTGCGCCTCGCCACCCGCGACGACGTCCCCAGGGCCGTACGCACCCTCGCCGCCGCGT
TCGCCGACTACCCCGCCACGCGCCACACCGTCGATCCGGACCGCCACATCGAGCGGGTCACCGAGCTGCA
AGAACTCTTCCTCACGCGCGTCGGGCTCGACATCGGCAAGGTGTGGGTCGCGGACGACGGCGCCGCGGTG
GCGGTCTGGACCACGCCGGAGAGCGTCGAAGCGGGGGCGGTGTTCGCCGAGATCGGCCCGCGCATGGCCG
AGTTGAGCGGTTCCCGGCTGGCCGCGCAGCAACAGATGGAAGGCCTCCTGGCGCCGCACCGGCCCAAGGA
GCCCGCGTGGTTCCTGGCCACCGTCGGCGTCTCGCCCGACCACCAGGGCAAGGGTCTGGGCAGCGCCGTC
GTGCTCCCCGGAGTGGAGGCGGCCGAGCGCGCCGGGGTGCCCGCCTTCCTGGAGACCTCCGCGCCCCGCA
ACCTCCCCTTCTACGAGCGGCTCGGCTTCACCGTCACCGCCGACGTCGAGGTGCCCGAAGGACCGCGCAC
CTGGTGCATGACCCGCAAGCCCGGTGCCTGAGAATTCGTCGACAATCAACCTCTGGATTACAAAATTTGT
GAAAGATTGACTGGTATTCTTAACTATGTTGCTCCTTTTACGCTATGTGGATACGCTGCTTTAATGCCTT
TGTATCATGCTATTGCTTCCCGTATGGCTTTCATTTTCTCCTCCTTGTATAAATCCTGGTTGCTGTCTCT
TTATGAGGAGTTGTGGCCCGTTGTCAGGCAACGTGGCGTGGTGTGCACTGTGTTTGCTGACGCAACCCCC
ACTGGTTGGGGCATTGCCACCACCTGTCAGCTCCTTTCCGGGACTTTCGCTTTCCCCCTCCCTATTGCCA
CGGCGGAACTCATCGCCGCCTGCCTTGCCCGCTGCTGGACAGGGGCTCGGCTGTTGGGCACTGACAATTC
CGTGGTGTTGTCGGGGAAATCATCGTCCTTTCCTTGGCTGCTCGCCTGTGTTGCCACCTGGATTCTGCGC
GGGACGTCCTTCTGCTACGTCCCTTCGGCCCTCAATCCAGCGGACCTTCCTTCCCGCGGCCTGCTGCCGG
CTCTGCGGCCTCTTCCGCGTCTTCGCCTTCGCCCTCAGACGAGTCGGATCTCCCTTTGGGCCGCCTCCCC
GCCTGGTACCTTTAAGACCAATGACTTACAAGGCAGCTGTAGATCTTAGCCACTTTTTAAAAGAAAAGGG
GGGACTGGAAGGGCTAATTCACTCCCAACGAAGATAAGATCTGCTTTTTGCTTGTACTGGGTCTCTCTGG
TTAGACCAGATCTGAGCCTGGGAGCTCTCTGGCTAACTAGGGAACCCACTGCTTAAGCCTCAATAAAGCT
TGCCTTGAGTGCTTCAAGTAGTGTGTGCCCGTCTGTTGTGTGACTCTGGTAACTAGAGATCCCTCAGACC
CTTTTAGTCAGTGTGGAAAATCTCTAGCAGTAGTAGTTCATGTCATCTTATTATTCAGTATTTATAACTT
GCAAAGAAATGAATATCAGAGAGTGAGAGGAACTTGTTTATTGCAGCTTATAATGGTTACAAATAAAGCA
ATAGCATCACAAATTTCACAAATAAAGCATTTTTTTCACTGCATTCTAGTTGTGGTTTGTCCAAACTCAT
CAATGTATCTTATCATGTCTGGCTCTAGCTATCCCGCCCCTAACTCCGCCCAGTTCCGCCCATTCTCCGC
CCCATGGCTGACTAATTTTTTTTATTTATGCAGAGGCCGAGGCCGCCTCGGCCTCTGAGCTATTCCAGAA
GTAGTGAGGAGGCTTTTTTGGAGGCCTAGACTTTTGCAGAGACCAAATTCGTAATCATGTCATAGCTGTT
TCCTGTGTGAAATTGTTATCCGCTCACAATTCCACACAACATACGAGCCGGAAGCATAAAGTGTAAAGCC
TGGGGTGCCTAATGAGTGAGCTAACTCACATTAATTGCGTTGCGCTCACTGCCCGCTTTCCAGTCGGGAA
ACCTGTCGTGCCAGCTGCATTAATGAATCGGCCAACGCGCGGGGAGAGGCGGTTTGCGTATTGGGCGCTC
TTCCGCTTCCTCGCTCACTGACTCGCTGCGCTCGGTCGTTCGGCTGCGGCGAGCGGTATCAGCTCACTCA
AAGGCGGTAATACGGTTATCCACAGAATCAGGGGATAACGCAGGAAAGAACATGTGAGCAAAAGGCCAGC
AAAAGGCCAGGAACCGTAAAAAGGCCGCGTTGCTGGCGTTTTTCCATAGGCTCCGCCCCCCTGACGAGCA
TCACAAAAATCGACGCTCAAGTCAGAGGTGGCGAAACCCGACAGGACTATAAAGATACCAGGCGTTTCCC
CCTGGAAGCTCCCTCGTGCGCTCTCCTGTTCCGACCCTGCCGCTTACCGGATACCTGTCCGCCTTTCTCC
CTTCGGGAAGCGTGGCGCTTTCTCATAGCTCACGCTGTAGGTATCTCAGTTCGGTGTAGGTCGTTCGCTC
CAAGCTGGGCTGTGTGCACGAACCCCCCGTTCAGCCCGACCGCTGCGCCTTATCCGGTAACTATCGTCTT
GAGTCCAACCCGGTAAGACACGACTTATCGCCACTGGCAGCAGCCACTGGTAACAGGATTAGCAGAGCGA
GGTATGTAGGCGGTGCTACAGAGTTCTTGAAGTGGTGGCCTAACTACGGCTACACTAGAAGAACAGTATT
TGGTATCTGCGCTCTGCTGAAGCCAGTTACCTTCGGAAAAAGAGTTGGTAGCTCTTGATCCGGCAAACAA
ACCACCGCTGGTAGCGGTGGTTTTTTTGTTTGCAAGCAGCAGATTACGCGCAGAAAAAAAGGATCTCAAG
AAGATCCTTTGATCTTTTCTACGGGGTCTGACGCTCAGTGGAACGAAAACTCACGTTAAGGGATTTTGGT
CATGAGATTATCAAAAAGGATCTTCACCTAGATCCTTTTAAATTAAAAATGAAGTTTTAAATCAATCTAA
AGTATATATGAGTAAACTTGGTCTGACAGTTACCAATGCTTAATCAGTGAGGCACCTATCTCAGCGATCT
GTCTATTTCGTTCATCCATAGTTGCCTGACTCCCCGTCGTGTAGATAACTACGATACGGGAGGGCTTACC
ATCTGGCCCCAGTGCTGCAATGATACCGCGAGACCCACGCTCACCGGCTCCAGATTTATCAGCAATAAAC
CAGCCAGCCGGAAGGGCCGAGCGCAGAAGTGGTCCTGCAACTTTATCCGCCTCCATCCAGTCTATTAATT
GTTGCCGGGAAGCTAGAGTAAGTAGTTCGCCAGTTAATAGTTTGCGCAACGTTGTTGCCATTGCTACAGG
CATCGTGGTGTCACGCTCGTCGTTTGGTATGGCTTCATTCAGCTCCGGTTCCCAACGATCAAGGCGAGTT
ACATGATCCCCCATGTTGTGCAAAAAAGCGGTTAGCTCCTTCGGTCCTCCGATCGTTGTCAGAAGTAAGT
TGGCCGCAGTGTTATCACTCATGGTTATGGCAGCACTGCATAATTCTCTTACTGTCATGCCATCCGTAAG
ATGCTTTTCTGTGACTGGTGAGTACTCAACCAAGTCATTCTGAGAATAGTGTATGCGGCGACCGAGTTGC
TCTTGCCCGGCGTCAATACGGGATAATACCGCGCCACATAGCAGAACTTTAAAAGTGCTCATCATTGGAA
AACGTTCTTCGGGGCGAAAACTCTCAAGGATCTTACCGCTGTTGAGATCCAGTTCGATGTAACCCACTCG
TGCACCCAACTGATCTTCAGCATCTTTTACTTTCACCAGCGTTTCTGGGTGAGCAAAAACAGGAAGGCAA
AATGCCGCAAAAAAGGGAATAAGGGCGACACGGAAATGTTGAATACTCATACTCTTCCTTTTTCAATATT
ATTGAAGCATTTATCAGGGTTATTGTCTCATGAGCGGATACATATTTGAATGTATTTAGAAAAATAAACA
AATAGGGGTTCCGCGCACATTTCCCCGAAAAGTGCCACCTGACGTCTAAGAAACCATTATTATCATGACA
TTAACCTATAAAAATAGGCGTATCACGAGGCCCTTTCGTCTCGCGCGTTTCGGTGATGACGGTGAAAACC
TCTGACACATGCAGCTCCCGGAGACGGTCACAGCTTGTCTGTAAGCGGATGCCGGGAGCAGACAAGCCCG
TCAGGGCGCGTCAGCGGGTGTTGGCGGGTGTCGGGGCTGGCTTAACTATGCGGCATCAGAGCAGATTGTA
CTGAGAGTGCACCATATGCGGTGTGAAATACCGCACAGATGCGTAAGGAGAAAATACCGCATCAGGCGCC
ATTCGCCATTCAGGCTGCGCAACTGTTGGGAAGGGCGATCGGTGCGGGCCTCTTCGCTATTACGCCAGCT
GGCGAAAGGGGGATGTGCTGCAAGGCGATTAAGTTGGGTAACGCCAGGGTTTTCCCAGTCACGACGTTGT
AAAACGACGGCCAGTGCCAAGCTGACGCGTGTAGTCTTATGCAATACTCTTGTAGTCTTGCAACATGGTA
ACGATGAGTTAGCAACATGCCTTACAAGGAGAGAAAAAGCACCGTGCATGCCGATTGGTGGAAGTAAGGT
GGTACGATCGTGCCTTATTAGGAAGGCAACAGACGGGTCTGACATGGATTGGACGAACCACTGAATTGCC
GCATTGCAGAGATATTGTATTTAAGTGCCTAGCTCGATACATAAACGGGTCTCTCTGGTTAGACCAGATC
TGAGCCTGGGAGCTCTCTGGCTAACTAGGGAACCCACTGCTTAAGCCTCAATAAAGCTTGCCTTGAGTGC
TTCAAGTAGTGTGTGCCCGTCTGTTGTGTGACTCTGGTAACTAGAGATCCCTCAGACCCTTTTAGTCAGT
GTGGAAAATCTCTAGCAGTGGCGCCCGAACAGGGACTTGAAAGCGAAAGGGAAACCAGAGGAGCTCTCTC
GACGCAGGACTCGGCTTGCTGAAGCGCGCACGGCAAGAGGCGAGGGGCGGCGACTGGTGAGTACGCCAAA
AATTTTGACTAGCGGAGGCTAGAAGGAGAGAGATGGGTGCGAGAGCGTCAGTATTAAGCGGGGGAGAATT
AGATCGCGATGGGAAAAAATTCGGTTAAGGCCAGGGGGAAAGAAAAAATATAAATTAAAACATATAGTAT
GGGCAAGCAGGGAGCTAGAACGATTCGCAGTTAATCCTGGCCTGTTAGAAACATCAGAAGGCTGTAGACA
AATACTGGGACAGCTACAACCATCCCTTCAGACAGGATCAGAAGAACTTAGATCATTATATAATACAGTA
GCAACCCTCTATTGTGTGCATCAAAGGATAGAGATAAAAGACACCAAGGAAGCTTTAGACAAGATAGAGG
AAGAGCAAAACAAAAGTAAGACCACCGCACAGCAAGCGGCCACTGATCTTCAGACCTGGAGGAGGAGATA
TGAGGGACAATTGGAGAAGTGAATTATATAAATATAAAGTAGTAAAAATTGAACCATTAGGAGTAGCACC
CACCAAGGCAAAGAGAAGAGTGGTGCAGAGAGAAAAAAGAGCAGTGGGAATAGGAGCTTTGTTCCTTGGG
TTCTTGGGAGCAGCAGGAAGCACTATGGGCGCAGCGTCAATGACGCTGACGGTACAGGCCAGACAATTAT
TGTCTGGTATAGTGCAGCAGCAGAACAATTTGCTGAGGGCTATTGAGGCGCAACAGCATCTGTTGCAACT
CACAGTCTGGGGCATCAAGCAGCTCCAGGCAAGAATCCTGGCTGTGGAAAGATACCTAAAGGATCAACAG
CTCCTGGGGATTTGGGGTTGCTCTGGAAAACTCATTTGCACCACTGCTGTGCCTTGGAATGCTAGTTGGA
GTAATAAATCTCTGGAACAGATTTGGAATCACACGACCTGGATGGAGTGGGACAGAGAAATTAACAATTA
CACAAGCTTAATACACTCCTTAATTGAAGAATCGCAAAACCAGCAAGAAAAGAATGAACAAGAATTATTG
GAATTAGATAAATGGGCAAGTTTGTGGAATTGGTTTAACATAACAAATTGGCTGTGGTATATAAAATTAT
TCATAATGATAGTAGGAGGCTTGGTAGGTTTAAGAATAGTTTTTGCTGTACTTTCTATAGTGAATAGAGT
TAGGCAGGGATATTCACCATTATCGTTTCAGACCCACCTCCCAACCCCGAGGGGACCCGACAGGCCCGAA
GGAATAGAAGAAGAAGGTGGAGAGAGAGACAGAGACAGATCCATTCGATTAGTGAACGGATCTCGACGGT
ATCGGTTAACTTTTAAAAGAAAAGGGGGGATTGGGGGGTACAGTGCAGGGGAAAGAATAGTAGACATAAT
AGCAACAGACATACAAACTAAAGAATTACAAAAACAAATTACAAAATTCAAAATTTTATCGATTAATTAA
GGTACCTCTGGTCGTTACATAACTTACGGTAAATGGCCCGCCTGGCTGACCGCCCAACGACCCCGCCCAT
TGACGTCAATAATGACGTATGTTCCCATAGTAACGCCAATAGGGACTTTCCATTGACGTCAATGGGTGGA
GTATTTACGGTAAACTGCCCACTTGGCAGTACATCAAGTGTATCATATGCCAAGTACGCCCCCTATTGAC
GTCAATGACGGTAAATGGCCCGCCTGGCATTATGCCCAGTACATGACCTTATGGGACTTTCCTACTTGGC
AGTACATCTACTCGAGGCCACGTTCTGCTTCACTCTCCCCATCTCCCCCCCCTCCCCACCCCCAATTTTG
TATTTATTTATTTTTTAATTATTTTGTGCAGCGATGGGGGCGGGGGGGGGGGGGGGGGGGGCGCGCGCC
